Addgene plasmid #179143: pADV-Sec61b-TurboID
Purpose: Recombinant adenoviral plasmid for Sec61b-TurboID expression
Depositing lab: Jae Myoung Suh. Depositing organization: Korea Advanced Institute of Science and Technology. Publication: Dynamic tracking and identification of tissue-specific secretory proteins in the circulation of live mice. Kim KE, Park I, Kim J, Kang MG, Choi WG, Shin H, Kim JS, Rhee HW, Suh JM. Nat Commun. 2021 Sep 1;12(1):5204. doi: 10.1038/s41467-021-25546-y. PubMed 34471136.
Backbone
  Vector backbone: pAdTrack-CMV, pAdEasy-1
  Backbone manufacturer: Tong-Chuan He laboratory
  Backbone size w/o insert (bp): 35725
  Total vector size (bp): 37036
  Vector type: Mammalian Expression, Adenoviral
Growth in bacteria
  Bacterial resistance: Kanamycin, 50 μg/mL
  Growth temperature: 37°C
  Growth strain: NEB Stable
  Copy number: High Copy
Gene/Insert
  Gene/Insert name: Sec61b-V5-TurboID
  Species: Synthetic
  Insert size (bp): 1311
  Promoter: CMV
  Tag / fusion protein: V5 (C terminal on insert)
  Cloning method: Restriction Enzyme; 5′ cloning site KpnI (destroyed during cloning); 3′ cloning site NotI (destroyed during cloning)
  Sequencing primers: 5′ None; 3′ None
Terms and licenses: Academic/Nonprofit Terms; Industry Terms: Not Available to Industry
Depositor comments: Sec61b-V5-TurboID_pcDNA5 is Addgene plasmid # 166971. To generate adenovirus, digest with PacI and perform transfection to HEK293 cells according to Luo et al (PMID:17546019) procedure #14. Please note: The plasmid contains a 1650bp insertion just downstream of the Left Arm compared to the depositor's provided sequence. This difference is not known to affect plasmid function.
How to cite: pADV-Sec61b-TurboID was a gift from Jae Myoung Suh (Addgene plasmid # 179143 ; http://n2t.net/addgene:179143 ; RRID:Addgene_179143)
