[The description below was written by a language model from this plasmid's Addgene catalogue record and pLannotate feature annotations shown in this document.]
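Description:
pADV-Sec61b-TurboID is a recombinant adenoviral plasmid of the AdEasy type, produced by combining the pAdTrack-CMV shuttle vector with the pAdEasy-1 human adenovirus serotype 5 backbone. The feature table shows most of the Ad5 genome: polymerase, preterminal protein, DNA-binding protein, VA RNAs, the late structural genes including hexon, penton base and fiber, and E4 open reading frames. No E1 genes are annotated and E3 appears only as a fragment, which fits a replication-defective vector that must be grown in a complementing line such as HEK293. The two Ad5 inverted terminal repeats and the Ψ packaging signal bracket the viral genome. The bacterial segment lies between the ITRs and carries a ColE1/pBR322-type origin, rop, bom, an f1 origin and the Tn5 NeoR/KanR gene. The plasmid is selected with kanamycin in E. coli. PacI digestion releases the viral genome from this segment before transfection into HEK293 cells.

The payload comprises two separate CMV enhancer/promoter cassettes, each ending in an SV40 polyadenylation signal. One drives Sec61b-V5-TurboID, in which the endoplasmic reticulum translocon subunit SEC61B is joined to TurboID, an engineered high-activity E. coli biotin ligase used for proximity labelling. The V5 epitope is recorded in the catalogue but is not annotated as a separate feature. The other cassette expresses EGFP, inherited from pAdTrack, which allows transfection and viral infection to be followed by fluorescence. The associated publication concerns tracking tissue-specific secretory proteins in the circulation of live mice, suggesting that this ER-anchored ligase is delivered by adenovirus to biotinylate proteins passing through the secretory pathway. The sequenced record (38,686 nt) is larger than the listed total because of a roughly 1,650 bp insertion just downstream of the left arm. The depositor notes that this difference is not known to affect function.
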