Features (pLannotate 1.2.2; 50 found; start..end, strand, type, name):
     19..103     -  CDS            large T antigen (fragment): large T antigen from SV40 (simian virus 40)
    168..1124    -  CDS            TurboID: mutant of the E. coli biotin ligase BioID engineered for improved catalytic efficiency (Branon et al., 2018)
   1191..1478    -  CDS            SEC61B (sequence withheld): SC61B_CANLF - Experimental evidence at protein level: Swiss-Prot protein existence level 1. Component of SEC61 channel-forming translocon complex that mediates transport of signal peptide-containing precursor polypeptides across the endoplasmic reticulum (ER) (PubMed:8107851). Component of a ribosome-associated ER translocon complex involved in multi-pass membrane protein transport into the ER membrane and biogenesis (By similarity). The SEC61 channel cooperates with the translocating protein TRAM1 to import nascent proteins into the ER (By similarity). Required for PKD1/Polycystin-1 biogenesi
   1518..1721    -  promoter       CMV promoter: human cytomegalovirus (CMV) immediate early promoter
   1722..2025    -  enhancer       CMV enhancer: human cytomegalovirus immediate early enhancer
   2187..2606    +  CDS            IX: CAP9_ADE05 - Experimental evidence at protein level: Swiss-Prot protein existence level 1. Structural component of the virion that acts as a cement protein on the capsid exterior and forms triskelion structures consisting of three molecules that stabilize three hexon trimers at the center of each icosahedral facet and fixes the peripentonal hexons. Dispensable for assembly. During virus entry, recruits the anterograde motor kinesin-1 to the capsid docked at the nuclear pore complex thereby subjecting the docked capsid to a pulling force. The resulting tension leads to capsid disruption, disper
   2693..3922    -  CDS            IVa2 (fragment): PKG1_ADEM1 - Protein inferred from homology: Swiss-Prot protein existence level 3. Component of the packaging machinery which encapsidates the viral DNA into preformed capsids and transcriptional activator of the viral major late promoter (MLP). Binds, along with packaging proteins 2 and 3, to the specific packaging sequence on the left end of viral genomic DNA and displays ATPase activity thereby providing the power stroke of the packaging machinery. The activity of packaging protein IVa2 is stimulated by protein 33K which acts as a terminase. May be the protein that pumps DNA into the capsid
   3778..6945    -  CDS            POL: DPOL_ADE05 - Experimental evidence at protein level: Swiss-Prot protein existence level 1. Eukaryotic-type DNA polymerase involved in viral genomic replication. DNA synthesis is protein primed, and acts in a strand displacement replication. Assembles in complex with viral pTP, DBP, host NFIA and host POU2F1/OCT1 on viral origin of replication. The polymerase covalently transfers dCMP onto pTP, thereby initiating complementary strand synthesis. From Human adenovirus C serotype 5 (HAdV-5) (Human adenovirus 5).
   7164..9167    -  CDS            PTP: TERM_ADE05 - Experimental evidence at protein level: Swiss-Prot protein existence level 1. Protein covalently bound to the viral DNA that acts as a primer for viral genomic replication by DNA strand displacement. Assembles on the viral origin of replication in an initiation complex with viral polymerase, DBP, host NFIA and host POU2F1/OCT1. During initiation, the polymerase covalently couples the first dCTP with Ser- 580 of pTP. The terminal protein stimulates the template activity over 20 fold compared to protein-free templates. Neo-synthesized viral genomes are linked to two preterminal prot
   9196..9352    +  ncRNA          VA: Accession: RF00102 - VA RNA
   9451..9608    +  ncRNA          VA: Accession: RF00102 - VA RNA
   9626..10870   +  CDS            L1: PKG3_ADE05 - Experimental evidence at protein level: Swiss-Prot protein existence level 1. Involved in viral genome packaging through its interaction with packaging proteins 1 and 2. After proteolytic cleavage by adenovirus protease, L1 52/55k protein is removed from the capsid during viral maturation. From Human adenovirus C serotype 5 (HAdV-5) (Human adenovirus 5).
  10894..12648   +  CDS            CAP3_ADE05: Experimental evidence at protein level: Swiss-Prot protein existence level 1. Structural component of the virion that acts as a cement protein on the capsid exterior and which mediates the interactions between the hexons, including the peripentonal hexons, and reaches all the way to the penton vertices. Two hexon linking proteins IIIa, one from each facet, stabilize the unique edge interface between a pair of facets. As the virus enters the host cell, hexon linking proteins IIIa are shed concomitant with virion acidification in the endosome. During virus assembly, seems to play a role in the s
  12732..14444   +  CDS            L2: CAPSP_ADE05 - Experimental evidence at protein level: Swiss-Prot protein existence level 1. Major capsid protein that self-associates to form penton base pentamers, each in the shape of a pentagon, situated at the 12 vertices of the pseudo T=25 capsid. Involved in virus secondary attachment to host cell after initial attachment by the fiber protein. Binds host integrin heterodimer ITGAV-ITGB5 (alphaV-beta5) thereby triggering clathrin-mediated endocytosis of virions. Mediates initial virus attachment to CXADR-negative cells. Binding to integrins ITGAV-ITGB5 also seems to induce macropinocytosi
  14454..15047   +  CDS            L2: NP_ADE02 - Experimental evidence at protein level: Swiss-Prot protein existence level 1. Plays a role in the inhibition of host immune response within the nucleus. Interacts with cellular nucleosomes and immobilizes the host immune danger signal HMGB1 on chromatin. In turn, prevents HMGB1 release out of the cell and thus decreases inflammation. Plays also a role in the wrapping and condensation of the viral DNA. May also promote viral genome import into the nucleus. From Human adenovirus C serotype 2 (HAdV-2) (Human adenovirus 2).
  15120..16223   +  CDS            L2: CORE5_ADE05 - Experimental evidence at protein level: Swiss-Prot protein existence level 1. Associates loosely with the viral DNA to form an outer shell around the nucleoprotein-DNA complex and links it with the capsid by binding the endosome lysis protein. Dissociates from the viral genome during entry. Might be involved in nuclear capsid assembly of the viral particles through its association with NPM1/nucleophosmin. From Human adenovirus C serotype 5 (HAdV-5) (Human adenovirus 5).
  16254..16493   +  CDS            COR10_ADE02: Experimental evidence at protein level: Swiss-Prot protein existence level 1. [Pre-core protein X]: Interacts with the viral DNA and aids in tightly condensing it within the capsid. Cleavage of pre-core protein X may serve to partially relax this structure within the mature virion prior to its entry into the nucleus. From Human adenovirus C serotype 2 (HAdV-2) (Human adenovirus 2).
  16579..17328   +  CDS            L3: CAP6_ADE05 - Experimental evidence at protein level: Swiss-Prot protein existence level 1. [Protease cofactor]: Cofactor that activates the viral protease. Binds to viral protease in a 1:1 ratio. From Human adenovirus C serotype 5 (HAdV-5) (Human adenovirus 5).
  17417..20272   +  CDS            L3 (sequence partly withheld): CAPSH_ADE05 - Experimental evidence at protein level: Swiss-Prot protein existence level 1. Major capsid protein that self-associates to form 240 hexon trimers, each in the shape of a hexagon, building most of the pseudo T=25 capsid. Assembled into trimeric units with the help of the chaperone shutoff protein. Transported by pre-protein VI to the nucleus where it associates with other structural proteins to form an empty capsid. Might be involved, through its interaction with host dyneins, in the intracellular microtubule-dependent transport of incoming viral capsid to the nucleus. From Human
  20308..20919   +  CDS            L3: PRO_ADE05 - Experimental evidence at transcript level: Swiss-Prot protein existence level 2. Cleaves viral precursor proteins (pTP, pIIIa, pVI, pVII, pVIII, and pX) inside newly assembled particles giving rise to mature virions. Protease complexed to its cofactor slides along the viral DNA to specifically locate and cleave the viral precursors. Mature virions have a weakened organization compared to the unmature virions, thereby facilitating subsequent uncoating. Without maturation, the particle lacks infectivity and is unable to uncoat. Late in adenovirus infection, in the cytoplasm, may part
  21021..22607   -  CDS            DBP: DNB2_ADE05 - Experimental evidence at protein level: Swiss-Prot protein existence level 1. Plays a role in the elongation phase of viral strand displacement replication by unwinding the template in an ATP- independent fashion, employing its capacity to form multimers. Also enhances the rate of initiation. Released from template upon second strand synthesis. Assembles in complex with viral pTP, viral pol, host NFIA and host POU2F1/OCT1 on viral origin of replication. Covers the whole ssDNA genome during synthesis. The complementary strand synthesis induces its relese from DNA template. May inhi
  22636..25056   +  CDS            L4: SHUT_ADE05 - Experimental evidence at protein level: Swiss-Prot protein existence level 1. Protein that inhibits host translation while promoting late viral translation by ribosome shunting. Blocks host cap-dependent translation by binding to eIF4G, displacing MKNK1 from cap initiation complexes and preventing EIF4E phosphorylation. Binds to the tripartite leader sequence of viral late mRNAs and recruits host eIF4G, PABPC1/poly-A binding protein and 40S ribosomes subunits on viral mRNAs, allowing ribosome shunting and efficient translation of late viral mRNAs even though conventional translati
  25269..25652   +  CDS            SF33K_ADE02 (fragment): Experimental evidence at protein level: Swiss-Prot protein existence level 1. Probably functions as the small terminase that is part of the molecular motor that translocates genomic DNA in empty capsid during DNA packaging. This motor is located at a unique vertex and comprises at least the IVa2 ATPase, the small terminase 33K and probably a portal. Forms a ring-like structure of about 17 nm in which genomic DNA is translocated into the capsid. Stimulates IVa2 ATPase activity in the presence of the viral genome. Once the DNA is packaged, the terminase detaches: the 33K protein is present in th
  25743..26423   +  CDS            L4: CAP8_ADE02 - Experimental evidence at protein level: Swiss-Prot protein existence level 1. [Hexon-linking protein-C]: Structural component of the virion that acts as a cement protein on the capsid interior and which glue the peripentonal hexons and group-of-nine hexons together. From Human adenovirus C serotype 2 (HAdV-2) (Human adenovirus 2).
  26427..26705   +  CDS            E312_ADE02 (fragment): Experimental evidence at protein level: Swiss-Prot protein existence level 1. From Human adenovirus C serotype 2 (HAdV-2) (Human adenovirus 2).
  26803..26967   -  CDS            UXP_ADE05 (fragment): Experimental evidence at transcript level: Swiss-Prot protein existence level 2. Might play a role in viral replication since it is associated with viral replication centers. Seems to have an effect on DBP localization. From Human adenovirus C serotype 5 (HAdV-5) (Human adenovirus 5).
  26978..28720   +  CDS            SPIKE_ADE05: Experimental evidence at protein level: Swiss-Prot protein existence level 1. Forms spikes that protrude from each vertex of the icosahedral capsid. Interacts with host coxsackievirus and adenovirus receptor CXADR located at the cell tight junctions to provide virion initial attachment to target cell. The fiber protein binds to CXADR with a higher affinity than CXADR binds to itself, thereby blocking the cell-cell adhesion function of CXADR dimers and leading to local disruption of the tight junction. Fiber protein present on neo- synthesized particles may thus disrupt the junctional integrity
  28853..28930   -  CDS            E417_ADE03: Protein predicted: Swiss-Prot protein existence level 4. From Human adenovirus B serotype 3 (HAdV-3) (Human adenovirus 3).
  29132..30013   -  CDS            E434_ADE02: Experimental evidence at protein level: Swiss-Prot protein existence level 1. Plays a major role to prevent cellular inhibition of viral genome replication by nuclear bodies. Assembles an SCF-like E3 ubiquitin ligase complex based on the cellular proteins ELOB, ELOC, CUL5 and RBX1, in cooperation with viral E1B-55K. This viral RING-type ligase ubiquitinates cellular substrates prior to proteasomal degradation: p53/TP53, LIG4, MRE11-RAD50-NBS1 (MRN) complex, ITGA3, DAXX and BLM. From Human adenovirus C serotype 2 (HAdV-2) (Human adenovirus 2).
  30292..30639   -  CDS            E411_ADE05: Experimental evidence at protein level: Swiss-Prot protein existence level 1. From Human adenovirus C serotype 5 (HAdV-5) (Human adenovirus 5).
  30639..31028   -  CDS            E4RF2_ADE02: Protein predicted: Swiss-Prot protein existence level 4. From Human adenovirus C serotype 2 (HAdV-2) (Human adenovirus 2).
  31079..31462   -  CDS            E4RF1_ADE02: Experimental evidence at protein level: Swiss-Prot protein existence level 1. May modulate tight-junctions functions of infected cells through interactions with PDZ proteins. E4 ORF1 has ben show for Adenovirus 9 to interact with protein involved in tight junction regulation. May play a role in mTOR activation by activating PI3- kinase, thus overriding cellular checkpoint for translation. From Human adenovirus C serotype 2 (HAdV-2) (Human adenovirus 2).
  31772..31874   -  repeat_region  ITR: inverted terminal repeat of human adenovirus serotype 5 inverted
  31902..32526   +  CDS            TcR (fragment): tetracycline efflux protein; tet; confers resistance to tetracycline
  32768..33148   -  CDS            YPB1_ECOLX: Protein predicted: Swiss-Prot protein existence level 4. From Escherichia coli.
  33165..33356   +  CDS            rop: Rop protein, which maintains plasmids at low copy number; rop
  33458..33598   +  misc_feature   bom: basis of mobility region from pBR322
  33784..34372   -  rep_origin     ori: high-copy-number ColE1/pMB1/pBR322/pUC origin of replication
  34544..34858   -  CDS            bla(M) (fragment): β-lactamase lacking the signal sequence; bla(M); allows cytosolic expression of β-lactamase
  34903..35172   +  CDS            tnpA (fragment): TN5P_ECOLX - Also known as tnp. Experimental evidence at protein level: Swiss-Prot protein existence level 1. Mediates transposition of transposon Tn5 by a 'cut and paste' mechanism. First, the monomeric transposase binds the 19 bp inverted DNA repeats flanking the transposon. Then, dimerization of the DNA- bound transposase creates a synaptic DNA complex. After nicking of the first DNA strand, excision of the transposon proceeds through a series of intermediates. The transposase then mediates the insertion of the transposon at a new site by strand transfer. The activity of the wild- type tran
  35204..35998   +  CDS            NeoR/KanR: aminoglycoside phosphotransferase from Tn5; aph(3')-II (or nptII); confers resistance to neomycin, kanamycin, and G418 (Geneticin®)
  36068..36426   -  rep_origin     f1 ori (sequence partly withheld): f1 bacteriophage origin of replication; arrow indicates direction of (+) strand synthesis
  36464..36566   +  repeat_region  ITR: inverted terminal repeat of human adenovirus serotype 5 inverted
  36654..36804   +  misc_signal    Ad5 Ψ: packaging signal for adenovirus serotype 5
  36947..37068   -  polyA_signal   SV40 poly(A) signal: SV40 polyadenylation signal
  37091..37175   -  CDS            large T antigen (fragment): large T antigen from SV40 (simian virus 40)
  37207..37923   -  CDS            EGFP: EGFP is a basic (constitutively fluorescent) green fluorescent protein published in 1996, derived from Aequorea victoria. It is reported to be a rapidly-maturing weak dimer with moderate acid sensitivity.
  37968..38171   -  promoter       CMV promoter: human cytomegalovirus (CMV) immediate early promoter
  38172..38475   -  enhancer       CMV enhancer: human cytomegalovirus immediate early enhancer
  38561..38682   -  polyA_signal   SV40 poly(A) signal: SV40 polyadenylation signal
>Addgene plasmid #179143 | pADV-Sec61b-TurboID | addgene full sequence | sequence record 352049 | Addgene NGS Result
ACAACAATTGCATTCATTTTATGTTTCAGGTTCAGGGGGAGGTGTGGGAGGTTTTTTAAAGCAAGTAAAA
CCTCTACAAATGTGGTATGGCTGATTATGATCAGTTATCTAGATCCGGTGGATCGGATATCTTATCTAGA
AGCTTAGGCTCGAGCGGCCGCTCATTACTTTTCGGCAGACCGCAGACTGATTTCTCCGCCCATCCAGGGT
TTGATAACTCCGTCCTGTTCCAGCAGCAGGGCTCCCTGTTTATCAATCCCCCGGCTAATCCCGAAAATCT
CTTTGTCCCCAATGATCAGCTTCACGGGTCTATTGATGAAGTTATCCAGCTTCTCCCACCGTGGCAGATA
TGGAGCCAGGCCTTCCTGCTCGAACAGTTCCAGGGCTGCCCGCAGCTCTCGGATCAGCGTAGCGGCCAGA
GTATTCCTGTCCAGGTTAATCCCTGCTTCCTGCAGTGTGATCCAGCCCTGATTGACCACGCTTTCCTCCA
CGCGCCTCATAGCCACGTTAATCCCGGCGCCAATGACGATCTGTGCAGCATCGCCTGTTATTCCGGCCAG
CTCCACCAGGATGCCTGCCAGCTTTCTATCCTGCAGATACAGGTCATTGGGCCATTTGACTCGCACCTTG
TCTGCTCCCAGCTTTCGCAGCGCTTCTGCCATGACAATTCCGATGACCGGGCCCAGGCCGATTGCTGCTG
GTCCCCGCTTCAGGCGCCAAAACATACTCAGGTACAGGTTAGCTCCAAAAGGAGAGAACCATTTCCTCCC
TCTGCTTCCTCTCCCTGCCTGCTGATATTCTGCAATGCAAGCATCCCCACTCTTCAGCTCGCCGATTCGA
TCCAGCAGGTACTGATTGGTGGAGTCGACCACAGGCAGGACTGCCACGCTCCCGCCGTCCAGCTGTCCCA
GAATCTGTTTAGCGTTCAGCAGCGGGATAGGCTCGGGCAGAGAGTAGCCCTTTCCGGGCACGGTGAACAC
GTCCACGCCCCAGTCGCGCAGAGTCTGAATGTGCTTGTTGATAGCGGCCCTGGACATGCCCAGGGTTTCT
CCCAGCTGTTCGCCACTATGGAACTCGCCATTAGCCAGGAGAGCGATCAGCTTCAGAGGCACAGTATTGT
CTTTGCTAGCGGTGCTGTCCAGGCCCAGCAGGGGGTTGGGGATGGGCTTGCCATCGATGGTACCGGATCC
[288 nt withheld, positions 1191-1478]
GGTACCAGATCTCTAGCGGATCTGACGGTTCACTAAACCAGCTCTGCTTATATAGACCTCCCACCGTACA
CGCCTACCGCCCATTTGCGTCAATGGGGCGGAGTTGTTACGACATTTTGGAAAGTCCCGTTGATTTTGGT
GCCAAAACAAACTCCCATTGACGTCAATGGGGTGGAGACTTGGAAATCCCCGTGAGTCAAACCGCTATCC
ACGCCCATTGATGTACTGCCAAAACCGCATCACCATGGTAATAGCGATGACTAATACGTAGATGTACTGC
CAAGTAGGAAAGTCCCATAAGGTCATGTACTGGGCATAATGCCAGGCGGGCCATTTACCGTCATTGACGT
CAATAGGGGGCGTACTTGGCATATGATACACTTGATGTACTGCCAAGTGGGCAGTTTACCGTAAATACTC
CACCCATTGACGTCAATGGAAAGTCCCTATTGGCGTTACTATGGGAACATACGTCATTATTGACGTCAAT
GGGCGGGGGTCGTTGGGCGGTCAGCCAGGCGGGCCATTTACCGTAAGTTATGTAACGCGGAACTCCATAT
ATGGGCTATGAACTAATGACCCCGTAATTGATTACTATTAGACGTTTATCACTGCTAGAGGATCTGGGCG
TGGTTAAGGGTGGGAAAGAATATATAAGGTGGGGGTCTTATGTAGTTTTGTATCTGTTTTGCAGCAGCCG
CCGCCGCCATGAGCACCAACTCGTTTGATGGAAGCATTGTGAGCTCATATTTGACAACGCGCATGCCCCC
ATGGGCCGGGGTGCGTCAGAATGTGATGGGCTCCAGCATTGATGGTCGCCCCGTCCTGCCCGCAAACTCT
ACTACCTTGACCTACGAGACCGTGTCTGGAACGCCGTTGGAGACTGCAGCCTCCGCCGCCGCTTCAGCCG
CTGCAGCCACCGCCCGCGGGATTGTGACTGACTTTGCTTTCCTGAGCCCGCTTGCAAGCAGTGCAGCTTC
CCGTTCATCCGCCCGCGATGACAAGTTGACGGCTCTTTTGGCACAATTGGATTCTTTGACCCGGGAACTT
AATGTCGTTTCTCAGCAGCTGTTGGATCTGCGCCAGCAGGTTTCTGCCCTGAAGGCTTCCTCCCCTCCCA
ATGCGGTTTAAAACATAAATAAAAAACCAGACTCTGTTTGGATTTGGATCAAGCAAGTGTCTTGCTGTCT
TTATTTAGGGGTTTTGCGCGCGCGGTAGGCCCGGGACCAGCGGTCTCGGTCGTTGAGGGTCCTGTGTATT
TTTTCCAGGACGTGGTAAAGGTGACTCTGGATGTTCAGATACATGGGCATAAGCCCGTCTCTGGGGTGGA
GGTAGCACCACTGCAGAGCTTCATGCTGCGGGGTGGTGTTGTAGATGATCCAGTCGTAGCAGGAGCGCTG
GGCGTGGTGCCTAAAAATGTCTTTCAGTAGCAAGCTGATTGCCAGGGGCAGGCCCTTGGTGTAAGTGTTT
ACAAAGCGGTTAAGCTGGGATGGGTGCATACGTGGGGATATGAGATGCATCTTGGACTGTATTTTTAGGT
TGGCTATGTTCCCAGCCATATCCCTCCGGGGATTCATGTTGTGCAGAACCACCAGCACAGTGTATCCGGT
GCACTTGGGAAATTTGTCATGTAGCTTAGAAGGAAATGCGTGGAAGAACTTGGAGACGCCCTTGTGACCT
CCAAGATTTTCCATGCATTCGTCCATAATGATGGCAATGGGCCCACGGGCGGCGGCCTGGGCGAAGATAT
TTCTGGGATCACTAACGTCATAGTTGTGTTCCAGGATGAGATCGTCATAGGCCATTTTTACAAAGCGCGG
GCGGAGGGTGCCAGACTGCGGTATAATGGTTCCATCCGGCCCAGGGGCGTAGTTACCCTCACAGATTTGC
ATTTCCCACGCTTTGAGTTCAGATGGGGGGATCATGTCTACCTGCGGGGCGATGAAGAAAACGGTTTCCG
GGGTAGGGGAGATCAGCTGGGAAGAAAGCAGGTTCCTGAGCAGCTGCGACTTACCGCAGCCGGTGGGCCC
GTAAATCACACCTATTACCGGCTGCAACTGGTAGTTAAGAGAGCTGCAGCTGCCGTCATCCCTGAGCAGG
GGGGCCACTTCGTTAAGCATGTCCCTGACTCGCATGTTTTCCCTGACCAAATCCGCCAGAAGGCGCTCGC
CGCCCAGCGATAGCAGTTCTTGCAAGGAAGCAAAGTTTTTCAACGGTTTGAGACCGTCCGCCGTAGGCAT
GCTTTTGAGCGTTTGACCAAGCAGTTCCAGGCGGTCCCACAGCTCGGTCACCTGCTCTACGGCATCTCGA
TCCAGCATATCTCCTCGTTTCGCGGGTTGGGGCGGCTTTCGCTGTACGGCAGTAGTCGGTGCTCGTCCAG
ACGGGCCAGGGTCATGTCTTTCCACGGGCGCAGGGTCCTCGTCAGCGTAGTCTGGGTCACGGTGAAGGGG
TGCGCTCCGGGCTGCGCGCTGGCCAGGGTGCGCTTGAGGCTGGTCCTGCTGGTGCTGAAGCGCTGCCGGT
CTTCGCCCTGCGCGTCGGCCAGGTAGCATTTGACCATGGTGTCATAGTCCAGCCCCTCCGCGGCGTGGCC
CTTGGCGCGCAGCTTGCCCTTGGAGGAGGCGCCGCACGAGGGGCAGTGCAGACTTTTGAGGGCGTAGAGC
TTGGGCGCGAGAAATACCGATTCCGGGGAGTAGGCATCCGCGCCGCAGGCCCCGCAGACGGTCTCGCATT
CCACGAGCCAGGTGAGCTCTGGCCGTTCGGGGTCAAAAACCAGGTTTCCCCCATGCTTTTTGATGCGTTT
CTTACCTCTGGTTTCCATGAGCCGGTGTCCACGCTCGGTGACGAAAAGGCTGTCCGTGTCCCCGTATACA
GACTTGAGAGGCCTGTCCTCGAGCGGTGTTCCGCGGTCCTCCTCGTATAGAAACTCGGACCACTCTGAGA
CAAAGGCTCGCGTCCAGGCCAGCACGAAGGAGGCTAAGTGGGAGGGGTAGCGGTCGTTGTCCACTAGGGG
GTCCACTCGCTCCAGGGTGTGAAGACACATGTCGCCCTCTTCGGCATCAAGGAAGGTGATTGGTTTGTAG
GTGTAGGCCACGTGACCGGGTGTTCCTGAAGGGGGGCTATAAAAGGGGGTGGGGGCGCGTTCGTCCTCAC
TCTCTTCCGCATCGCTGTCTGCGAGGGCCAGCTGTTGGGGTGAGTACTCCCTCTGAAAAGCGGGCATGAC
TTCTGCGCTAAGATTGTCAGTTTCCAAAAACGAGGAGGATTTGATATTCACCTGGCCCGCGGTGATGCCT
TTGAGGGTGGCCGCATCCATCTGGTCAGAAAAGACAATCTTTTTGTTGTCAAGCTTGGTGGCAAACGACC
CGTAGAGGGCGTTGGACAGCAACTTGGCGATGGAGCGCAGGGTTTGGTTTTTGTCGCGATCGGCGCGCTC
CTTGGCCGCGATGTTTAGCTGCACGTATTCGCGCGCAACGCACCGCCATTCGGGAAAGACGGTGGTGCGC
TCGTCGGGCACCAGGTGCACGCGCCAACCGCGGTTGTGCAGGGTGACAAGGTCAACGCTGGTGGCTACCT
CTCCGCGTAGGCGCTCGTTGGTCCAGCAGAGGCGGCCGCCCTTGCGCGAGCAGAATGGCGGTAGGGGGTC
TAGCTGCGTCTCGTCCGGGGGGTCTGCGTCCACGGTAAAGACCCCGGGCAGCAGGCGCGCGTCGAAGTAG
TCTATCTTGCATCCTTGCAAGTCTAGCGCCTGCTGCCATGCGCGGGCGGCAAGCGCGCGCTCGTATGGGT
TGAGTGGGGGACCCCATGGCATGGGGTGGGTGAGCGCGGAGGCGTACATGCCGCAAATGTCGTAAACGTA
GAGGGGCTCTCTGAGTATTCCAAGATATGTAGGGTAGCATCTTCCACCGCGGATGCTGGCGCGCACGTAA
TCGTATAGTTCGTGCGAGGGAGCGAGGAGGTCGGGACCGAGGTTGCTACGGGCGGGCTGCTCTGCTCGGA
AGACTATCTGCCTGAAGATGGCATGTGAGTTGGATGATATGGTTGGACGCTGGAAGACGTTGAAGCTGGC
GTCTGTGAGACCTACCGCGTCACGCACGAAGGAGGCGTAGGAGTCGCGCAGCTTGTTGACCAGCTCGGCG
GTGACCTGCACGTCTAGGGCGCAGTAGTCCAGGGTTTCCTTGATGATGTCATACTTATCCTGTCCCTTTT
TTTTCCACAGCTCGCGGTTGAGGACAAACTCTTCGCGGTCTTTCCAGTACTCTTGGATCGGAAACCCGTC
GGCCTCCGAACGGTAAGAGCCTAGCATGTAGAACTGGTTGACGGCCTGGTAGGCGCAGCATCCCTTTTCT
ACGGGTAGCGCGTATGCCTGCGCGGCCTTCCGGAGCGAGGTGTGGGTGAGCGCAAAGGTGTCCCTGACCA
TGACTTTGAGGTACTGGTATTTGAAGTCAGTGTCGTCGCATCCGCCCTGCTCCCAGAGCAAAAAGTCCGT
GCGCTTTTTGGAACGCGGATTTGGCAGGGCGAAGGTGACATCGTTGAAGAGTATCTTTCCCGCGCGAGGC
ATAAAGTTGCGTGTGATGCGGAAGGGTCCCGGCACCTCGGAACGGTTGTTAATTACCTGGGCGGCGAGCA
CGATCTCGTCAAAGCCGTTGATGTTGTGGCCCACAATGTAAAGTTCCAAGAAGCGCGGGATGCCCTTGAT
GGAAGGCAATTTTTTAAGTTCCTCGTAGGTGAGCTCTTCAGGGGAGCTGAGCCCGTGCTCTGAAAGGGCC
CAGTCTGCAAGATGAGGGTTGGAAGCGACGAATGAGCTCCACAGGTCACGGGCCATTAGCATTTGCAGGT
GGTCGCGAAAGGTCCTAAACTGGCGACCTATGGCCATTTTTTCTGGGGTGATGCAGTAGAAGGTAAGCGG
GTCTTGTTCCCAGCGGTCCCATCCAAGGTTCGCGGCTAGGTCTCGCGCGGCAGTCACTAGAGGCTCATCT
CCGCCGAACTTCATGACCAGCATGAAGGGCACGAGCTGCTTCCCAAAGGCCCCCATCCAAGTATAGGTCT
CTACATCGTAGGTGACAAAGAGACGCTCGGTGCGAGGATGCGAGCCGATCGGGAAGAACTGGATCTCCCG
CCACCAATTGGAGGAGTGGCTATTGATGTGGTGAAAGTAGAAGTCCCTGCGACGGGCCGAACACTCGTGC
TGGCTTTTGTAAAAACGTGCGCAGTACTGGCAGCGGTGCACGGGCTGTACATCCTGCACGAGGTTGACCT
GACGACCGCGCACAAGGAAGCAGAGTGGGAATTTGAGCCCCTCGCCTGGCGGGTTTGGCTGGTGGTCTTC
TACTTCGGCTGCTTGTCCTTGACCGTCTGGCTGCTCGAGGGGAGTTACGGTGGATCGGACCACCACGCCG
CGCGAGCCCAAAGTCCAGATGTCCGCGCGCGGCGGTCGGAGCTTGATGACAACATCGCGCAGATGGGAGC
TGTCCATGGTCTGGAGCTCCCGCGGCGTCAGGTCAGGCGGGAGCTCCTGCAGGTTTACCTCGCATAGACG
GGTCAGGGCGCGGGCTAGATCCAGGTGATACCTAATTTCCAGGGGCTGGTTGGTGGCGGCGTCGATGGCT
TGCAAGAGGCCGCATCCCCGCGGCGCGACTACGGTACCGCGCGGCGGGCGGTGGGCCGCGGGGGTGTCCT
TGGATGATGCATCTAAAAGCGGTGACGCGGGCGAGCCCCCGGAGGTAGGGGGGGCTCCGGACCCGCCGGG
AGAGGGGGCAGGGGCACGTCGGCGCCGCGCGCGGGCAGGAGCTGGTGCTGCGCGCGTAGGTTGCTGGCGA
ACGCGACGACGCGGCGGTTGATCTCCTGAATCTGGCGCCTCTGCGTGAAGACGACGGGCCCGGTGAGCTT
GAACCTGAAAGAGAGTTCGACAGAATCAATTTCGGTGTCGTTGACGGCGGCCTGGCGCAAAATCTCCTGC
ACGTCTCCTGAGTTGTCTTGATAGGCGATCTCGGCCATGAACTGCTCGATCTCTTCCTCCTGGAGATCTC
CGCGTCCGGCTCGCTCCACGGTGGCGGCGAGGTCGTTGGAAATGCGGGCCATGAGCTGCGAGAAGGCGTT
GAGGCCTCCCTCGTTCCAGACGCGGCTGTAGACCACGCCCCCTTCGGCATCGCGGGCGCGCATGACCACC
TGCGCGAGATTGAGCTCCACGTGCCGGGCGAAGACGGCGTAGTTTCGCAGGCGCTGAAAGAGGTAGTTGA
GGGTGGTGGCGGTGTGTTCTGCCACGAAGAAGTACATAACCCAGCGTCGCAACGTGGATTCGTTGATATC
CCCCAAGGCCTCAAGGCGCTCCATGGCCTCGTAGAAGTCCACGGCGAAGTTGAAAAACTGGGAGTTGCGC
GCCGACACGGTTAACTCCTCCTCCAGAAGACGGATGAGCTCGGCGACAGTGTCGCGCACCTCGCGCTCAA
AGGCTACAGGGGCCTCTTCTTCTTCTTCAATCTCCTCTTCCATAAGGGCCTCCCCTTCTTCTTCTTCTGG
CGGCGGTGGGGGAGGGGGGACACGGCGGCGACGACGGCGCACCGGGAGGCGGTCGACAAAGCGCTCGATC
ATCTCCCCGCGGCGACGGCGCATGGTCTCGGTGACGGCGCGGCCGTTCTCGCGGGGGCGCAGTTGGAAGA
CGCCGCCCGTCATGTCCCGGTTATGGGTTGGCGGGGGGCTGCCATGCGGCAGGGATACGGCGCTAACGAT
GCATCTCAACAATTGTTGTGTAGGTACTCCGCCGCCGAGGGACCTGAGCGAGTCCGCATCGACCGGATCG
GAAAACCTCTCGAGAAAGGCGTCTAACCAGTCACAGTCGCAAGGTAGGCTGAGCACCGTGGCGGGCGGCA
GCGGGCGGCGGTCGGGGTTGTTTCTGGCGGAGGTGCTGCTGATGATGTAATTAAAGTAGGCGGTCTTGAG
ACGGCGGATGGTCGACAGAAGCACCATGTCCTTGGGTCCGGCCTGCTGAATGCGCAGGCGGTCGGCCATG
CCCCAGGCTTCGTTTTGACATCGGCGCAGGTCTTTGTAGTAGTCTTGCATGAGCCTTTCTACCGGCACTT
CTTCTTCTCCTTCCTCTTGTCCTGCATCTCTTGCATCTATCGCTGCGGCGGCGGCGGAGTTTGGCCGTAG
GTGGCGCCCTCTTCCTCCCATGCGTGTGACCCCGAAGCCCCTCATCGGCTGAAGCAGGGCTAGGTCGGCG
ACAACGCGCTCGGCTAATATGGCCTGCTGCACCTGCGTGAGGGTAGACTGGAAGTCATCCATGTCCACAA
AGCGGTGGTATGCGCCCGTGTTGATGGTGTAAGTGCAGTTGGCCATAACGGACCAGTTAACGGTCTGGTG
ACCCGGCTGCGAGAGCTCGGTGTACCTGAGACGCGAGTAAGCCCTCGAGTCAAATACGTAGTCGTTGCAA
GTCCGCACCAGGTACTGGTATCCCACCAAAAAGTGCGGCGGCGGCTGGCGGTAGAGGGGCCAGCGTAGGG
TGGCCGGGGCTCCGGGGGCGAGATCTTCCAACATAAGGCGATGATATCCGTAGATGTACCTGGACATCCA
GGTGATGCCGGCGGCGGTGGTGGAGGCGCGCGGAAAGTCGCGGACGCGGTTCCAGATGTTGCGCAGCGGC
AAAAAGTGCTCCATGGTCGGGACGCTCTGGCCGGTCAGGCGCGCGCAATCGTTGACGCTCTAGCGTGCAA
AAGGAGAGCCTGTAAGCGGGCACTCTTCCGTGGTCTGGTGGATAAATTCGCAAGGGTATCATGGCGGACG
ACCGGGGTTCGAGCCCCGTATCCGGCCGTCCGCCGTGATCCATGCGGTTACCGCCCGCGTGTCGAACCCA
GGTGTGCGACGTCAGACAACGGGGGAGTGCTCCTTTTGGCTTCCTTCCAGGCGCGGCGGCTGCTGCGCTA
GCTTTTTTGGCCACTGGCCGCGCGCAGCGTAAGCGGTTAGGCTGGAAAGCGAAAGCATTAAGTGGCTCGC
TCCCTGTAGCCGGAGGGTTATTTTCCAAGGGTTGAGTCGCGGGACCCCCGGTTCGAGTCTCGGACCGGCC
GGACTGCGGCGAACGGGGGTTTGCCTCCCCGTCATGCAAGACCCCGCTTGCAAATTCCTCCGGAAACAGG
GACGAGCCCCTTTTTTGCTTTTCCCAGATGCATCCGGTGCTGCGGCAGATGCGCCCCCCTCCTCAGCAGC
GGCAAGAGCAAGAGCAGCGGCAGACATGCAGGGCACCCTCCCCTCCTCCTACCGCGTCAGGAGGGGCGAC
ATCCGCGGTTGACGCGGCAGCAGATGGTGATTACGAACCCCCGCGGCGCCGGGCCCGGCACTACCTGGAC
TTGGAGGAGGGCGAGGGCCTGGCGCGGCTAGGAGCGCCCTCTCCTGAGCGGCACCCAAGGGTGCAGCTGA
AGCGTGATACGCGTGAGGCGTACGTGCCGCGGCAGAACCTGTTTCGCGACCGCGAGGGAGAGGAGCCCGA
GGAGATGCGGGATCGAAAGTTCCACGCAGGGCGCGAGCTGCGGCATGGCCTGAATCGCGAGCGGTTGCTG
CGCGAGGAGGACTTTGAGCCCGACGCGCGAACCGGGATTAGTCCCGCGCGCGCACACGTGGCGGCCGCCG
ACCTGGTAACCGCATACGAGCAGACGGTGAACCAGGAGATTAACTTTCAAAAAAGCTTTAACAACCACGT
GCGTACGCTTGTGGCGCGCGAGGAGGTGGCTATAGGACTGATGCATCTGTGGGACTTTGTAAGCGCGCTG
GAGCAAAACCCAAATAGCAAGCCGCTCATGGCGCAGCTGTTCCTTATAGTGCAGCACAGCAGGGACAACG
AGGCATTCAGGGATGCGCTGCTAAACATAGTAGAGCCCGAGGGCCGCTGGCTGCTCGATTTGATAAACAT
CCTGCAGAGCATAGTGGTGCAGGAGCGCAGCTTGAGCCTGGCTGACAAGGTGGCCGCCATCAACTATTCC
ATGCTTAGCCTGGGCAAGTTTTACGCCCGCAAGATATACCATACCCCTTACGTTCCCATAGACAAGGAGG
TAAAGATCGAGGGGTTCTACATGCGCATGGCGCTGAAGGTGCTTACCTTGAGCGACGACCTGGGCGTTTA
TCGCAACGAGCGCATCCACAAGGCCGTGAGCGTGAGCCGGCGGCGCGAGCTCAGCGACCGCGAGCTGATG
CACAGCCTGCAAAGGGCCCTGGCTGGCACGGGCAGCGGCGATAGAGAGGCCGAGTCCTACTTTGACGCGG
GCGCTGACCTGCGCTGGGCCCCAAGCCGACGCGCCCTGGAGGCAGCTGGGGCCGGACCTGGGCTGGCGGT
GGCACCCGCGCGCGCTGGCAACGTCGGCGGCGTGGAGGAATATGACGAGGACGATGAGTACGAGCCAGAG
GACGGCGAGTACTAAGCGGTGATGTTTCTGATCAGATGATGCAAGACGCAACGGACCCGGCGGTGCGGGC
GGCGCTGCAGAGCCAGCCGTCCGGCCTTAACTCCACGGACGACTGGCGCCAGGTCATGGACCGCATCATG
TCGCTGACTGCGCGCAATCCTGACGCGTTCCGGCAGCAGCCGCAGGCCAACCGGCTCTCCGCAATTCTGG
AAGCGGTGGTCCCGGCGCGCGCAAACCCCACGCACGAGAAGGTGCTGGCGATCGTAAACGCGCTGGCCGA
AAACAGGGCCATCCGGCCCGACGAGGCCGGCCTGGTCTACGACGCGCTGCTTCAGCGCGTGGCTCGTTAC
AACAGCGGCAACGTGCAGACCAACCTGGACCGGCTGGTGGGGGATGTGCGCGAGGCCGTGGCGCAGCGTG
AGCGCGCGCAGCAGCAGGGCAACCTGGGCTCCATGGTTGCACTAAACGCCTTCCTGAGTACACAGCCCGC
CAACGTGCCGCGGGGACAGGAGGACTACACCAACTTTGTGAGCGCACTGCGGCTAATGGTGACTGAGACA
CCGCAAAGTGAGGTGTACCAGTCTGGGCCAGACTATTTTTTCCAGACCAGTAGACAAGGCCTGCAGACCG
TAAACCTGAGCCAGGCTTTCAAAAACTTGCAGGGGCTGTGGGGGGTGCGGGCTCCCACAGGCGACCGCGC
GACCGTGTCTAGCTTGCTGACGCCCAACTCGCGCCTGTTGCTGCTGCTAATAGCGCCCTTCACGGACAGT
GGCAGCGTGTCCCGGGACACATACCTAGGTCACTTGCTGACACTGTACCGCGAGGCCATAGGTCAGGCGC
ATGTGGACGAGCATACTTTCCAGGAGATTACAAGTGTCAGCCGCGCGCTGGGGCAGGAGGACACGGGCAG
CCTGGAGGCAACCCTAAACTACCTGCTGACCAACCGGCGGCAGAAGATCCCCTCGTTGCACAGTTTAAAC
AGCGAGGAGGAGCGCATTTTGCGCTACGTGCAGCAGAGCGTGAGCCTTAACCTGATGCGCGACGGGGTAA
CGCCCAGCGTGGCGCTGGACATGACCGCGCGCAACATGGAACCGGGCATGTATGCCTCAAACCGGCCGTT
TATCAACCGCCTAATGGACTACTTGCATCGCGCGGCCGCCGTGAACCCCGAGTATTTCACCAATGCCATC
TTGAACCCGCACTGGCTACCGCCCCCTGGTTTCTACACCGGGGGATTCGAGGTGCCCGAGGGTAACGATG
GATTCCTCTGGGACGACATAGACGACAGCGTGTTTTCCCCGCAACCGCAGACCCTGCTAGAGTTGCAACA
GCGCGAGCAGGCAGAGGCGGCGCTGCGAAAGGAAAGCTTCCGCAGGCCAAGCAGCTTGTCCGATCTAGGC
GCTGCGGCCCCGCGGTCAGATGCTAGTAGCCCATTTCCAAGCTTGATAGGGTCTCTTACCAGCACTCGCA
CCACCCGCCCGCGCCTGCTGGGCGAGGAGGAGTACCTAAACAACTCGCTGCTGCAGCCGCAGCGCGAAAA
AAACCTGCCTCCGGCATTTCCCAACAACGGGATAGAGAGCCTAGTGGACAAGATGAGTAGATGGAAGACG
TACGCGCAGGAGCACAGGGACGTGCCAGGCCCGCGCCCGCCCACCCGTCGTCAAAGGCACGACCGTCAGC
GGGGTCTGGTGTGGGAGGACGATGACTCGGCAGACGACAGCAGCGTCCTGGATTTGGGAGGGAGTGGCAA
CCCGTTTGCGCACCTTCGCCCCAGGCTGGGGAGAATGTTTTAAAAAAAAAAAAGCATGATGCAAAATAAA
AAACTCACCAAGGCCATGGCACCGAGCGTTGGTTTTCTTGTATTCCCCTTAGTATGCGGCGCGCGGCGAT
GTATGAGGAAGGTCCTCCTCCCTCCTACGAGAGTGTGGTGAGCGCGGCGCCAGTGGCGGCGGCGCTGGGT
TCTCCCTTCGATGCTCCCCTGGACCCGCCGTTTGTGCCTCCGCGGTACCTGCGGCCTACCGGGGGGAGAA
ACAGCATCCGTTACTCTGAGTTGGCACCCCTATTCGACACCACCCGTGTGTACCTGGTGGACAACAAGTC
AACGGATGTGGCATCCCTGAACTACCAGAACGACCACAGCAACTTTCTGACCACGGTCATTCAAAACAAT
GACTACAGCCCGGGGGAGGCAAGCACACAGACCATCAATCTTGACGACCGGTCGCACTGGGGCGGCGACC
TGAAAACCATCCTGCATACCAACATGCCAAATGTGAACGAGTTCATGTTTACCAATAAGTTTAAGGCGCG
GGTGATGGTGTCGCGCTTGCCTACTAAGGACAATCAGGTGGAGCTGAAATACGAGTGGGTGGAGTTCACG
CTGCCCGAGGGCAACTACTCCGAGACCATGACCATAGACCTTATGAACAACGCGATCGTGGAGCACTACT
TGAAAGTGGGCAGACAGAACGGGGTTCTGGAAAGCGACATCGGGGTAAAGTTTGACACCCGCAACTTCAG
ACTGGGGTTTGACCCCGTCACTGGTCTTGTCATGCCTGGGGTATATACAAACGAAGCCTTCCATCCAGAC
ATCATTTTGCTGCCAGGATGCGGGGTGGACTTCACCCACAGCCGCCTGAGCAACTTGTTGGGCATCCGCA
AGCGGCAACCCTTCCAGGAGGGCTTTAGGATCACCTACGATGATCTGGAGGGTGGTAACATTCCCGCACT
GTTGGATGTGGACGCCTACCAGGCGAGCTTGAAAGATGACACCGAACAGGGCGGGGGTGGCGCAGGCGGC
AGCAACAGCAGTGGCAGCGGCGCGGAAGAGAACTCCAACGCGGCAGCCGCGGCAATGCAGCCGGTGGAGG
ACATGAACGATCATGCCATTCGCGGCGACACCTTTGCCACACGGGCTGAGGAGAAGCGCGCTGAGGCCGA
AGCAGCGGCCGAAGCTGCCGCCCCCGCTGCGCAACCCGAGGTCGAGAAGCCTCAGAAGAAACCGGTGATC
AAACCCCTGACAGAGGACAGCAAGAAACGCAGTTACAACCTAATAAGCAATGACAGCACCTTCACCCAGT
ACCGCAGCTGGTACCTTGCATACAACTACGGCGACCCTCAGACCGGAATCCGCTCATGGACCCTGCTTTG
CACTCCTGACGTAACCTGCGGCTCGGAGCAGGTCTACTGGTCGTTGCCAGACATGATGCAAGACCCCGTG
ACCTTCCGCTCCACGCGCCAGATCAGCAACTTTCCGGTGGTGGGCGCCGAGCTGTTGCCCGTGCACTCCA
AGAGCTTCTACAACGACCAGGCCGTCTACTCCCAACTCATCCGCCAGTTTACCTCTCTGACCCACGTGTT
CAATCGCTTTCCCGAGAACCAGATTTTGGCGCGCCCGCCAGCCCCCACCATCACCACCGTCAGTGAAAAC
GTTCCTGCTCTCACAGATCACGGGACGCTACCGCTGCGCAACAGCATCGGAGGAGTCCAGCGAGTGACCA
TTACTGACGCCAGACGCCGCACCTGCCCCTACGTTTACAAGGCCCTGGGCATAGTCTCGCCGCGCGTCCT
ATCGAGCCGCACTTTTTGAGCAAGCATGTCCATCCTTATATCGCCCAGCAATAACACAGGCTGGGGCCTG
CGCTTCCCAAGCAAGATGTTTGGCGGGGCCAAGAAGCGCTCCGACCAACACCCAGTGCGCGTGCGCGGGC
ACTACCGCGCGCCCTGGGGCGCGCACAAACGCGGCCGCACTGGGCGCACCACCGTCGATGACGCCATCGA
CGCGGTGGTGGAGGAGGCGCGCAACTACACGCCCACGCCGCCACCAGTGTCCACAGTGGACGCGGCCATT
CAGACCGTGGTGCGCGGAGCCCGGCGCTATGCTAAAATGAAGAGACGGCGGAGGCGCGTAGCACGTCGCC
ACCGCCGCCGACCCGGCACTGCCGCCCAACGCGCGGCGGCGGCCCTGCTTAACCGCGCACGTCGCACCGG
CCGACGGGCGGCCATGCGGGCCGCTCGAAGGCTGGCCGCGGGTATTGTCACTGTGCCCCCCAGGTCCAGG
CGACGAGCGGCCGCCGCAGCAGCCGCGGCCATTAGTGCTATGACTCAGGGTCGCAGGGGCAACGTGTATT
GGGTGCGCGACTCGGTTAGCGGCCTGCGCGTGCCCGTGCGCACCCGCCCCCCGCGCAACTAGATTGCAAG
AAAAAACTACTTAGACTCGTACTGTTGTATGTATCCAGCGGCGGCGGCGCGCAACGAAGCTATGTCCAAG
CGCAAAATCAAAGAAGAGATGCTCCAGGTCATCGCGCCGGAGATCTATGGCCCCCCGAAGAAGGAAGAGC
AGGATTACAAGCCCCGAAAGCTAAAGCGGGTCAAAAAGAAAAAGAAAGATGATGATGATGAACTTGACGA
CGAGGTGGAACTGCTGCACGCTACCGCGCCCAGGCGACGGGTACAGTGGAAAGGTCGACGCGTAAAACGT
GTTTTGCGACCCGGCACCACCGTAGTCTTTACGCCCGGTGAGCGCTCCACCCGCACCTACAAGCGCGTGT
ATGATGAGGTGTACGGCGACGAGGACCTGCTTGAGCAGGCCAACGAGCGCCTCGGGGAGTTTGCCTACGG
AAAGCGGCATAAGGACATGCTGGCGTTGCCGCTGGACGAGGGCAACCCAACACCTAGCCTAAAGCCCGTA
ACACTGCAGCAGGTGCTGCCCGCGCTTGCACCGTCCGAAGAAAAGCGCGGCCTAAAGCGCGAGTCTGGTG
ACTTGGCACCCACCGTGCAGCTGATGGTACCCAAGCGCCAGCGACTGGAAGATGTCTTGGAAAAAATGAC
CGTGGAACCTGGGCTGGAGCCCGAGGTCCGCGTGCGGCCAATCAAGCAGGTGGCGCCGGGACTGGGCGTG
CAGACCGTGGACGTTCAGATACCCACTACCAGTAGCACCAGTATTGCCACCGCCACAGAGGGCATGGAGA
CACAAACGTCCCCGGTTGCCTCAGCGGTGGCGGATGCCGCGGTGCAGGCGGTCGCTGCGGCCGCGTCCAA
GACCTCTACGGAGGTGCAAACGGACCCGTGGATGTTTCGCGTTTCAGCCCCCCGGCGCCCGCGCCGTTCG
AGGAAGTACGGCGCCGCCAGCGCGCTACTGCCCGAATATGCCCTACATCCTTCCATTGCGCCTACCCCCG
GCTATCGTGGCTACACCTACCGCCCCAGAAGACGAGCAACTACCCGACGCCGAACCACCACTGGAACCCG
CCGCCGCCGTCGCCGTCGCCAGCCCGTGCTGGCCCCGATTTCCGTGCGCAGGGTGGCTCGCGAAGGAGGC
AGGACCCTGGTGCTGCCAACAGCGCGCTACCACCCCAGCATCGTTTAAAAGCCGGTCTTTGTGGTTCTTG
CAGATATGGCCCTCACCTGCCGCCTCCGTTTCCCGGTGCCGGGATTCCGAGGAAGAATGCACCGTAGGAG
GGGCATGGCCGGCCACGGCCTGACGGGCGGCATGCGTCGTGCGCACCACCGGCGGCGGCGCGCGTCGCAC
CGTCGCATGCGCGGCGGTATCCTGCCCCTCCTTATTCCACTGATCGCCGCGGCGATTGGCGCCGTGCCCG
GAATTGCATCCGTGGCCTTGCAGGCGCAGAGACACTGATTAAAAACAAGTTGCATGTGGAAAAATCAAAA
TAAAAAGTCTGGACTCTCACGCTCGCTTGGTCCTGTAACTATTTTGTAGAATGGAAGACATCAACTTTGC
GTCTCTGGCCCCGCGACACGGCTCGCGCCCGTTCATGGGAAACTGGCAAGATATCGGCACCAGCAATATG
AGCGGTGGCGCCTTCAGCTGGGGCTCGCTGTGGAGCGGCATTAAAAATTTCGGTTCCACCGTTAAGAACT
ATGGCAGCAAGGCCTGGAACAGCAGCACAGGCCAGATGCTGAGGGATAAGTTGAAAGAGCAAAATTTCCA
ACAAAAGGTGGTAGATGGCCTGGCCTCTGGCATTAGCGGGGTGGTGGACCTGGCCAACCAGGCAGTGCAA
AATAAGATTAACAGTAAGCTTGATCCCCGCCCTCCCGTAGAGGAGCCTCCACCGGCCGTGGAGACAGTGT
CTCCAGAGGGGCGTGGCGAAAAGCGTCCGCGCCCCGACAGGGAAGAAACTCTGGTGACGCAAATAGACGA
GCCTCCCTCGTACGAGGAGGCACTAAAGCAAGGCCTGCCCACCACCCGTCCCATCGCGCCCATGGCTACC
GGAGTGCTGGGCCAGCACACACCCGTAACGCTGGACCTGCCTCCCCCCGCCGACACCCAGCAGAAACCTG
TGCTGCCAGGCCCGACCGCCGTTGTTGTAACCCGTCCTAGCCGCGCGTCCCTGCGCCGCGCCGCCAGCGG
TCCGCGATCGTTGCGGCCCGTAGCCAGTGGCAACTGGCAAAGCACACTGAACAGCATCGTGGGTCTGGGG
GTGCAATCCCTGAAGCGCCGACGATGCTTCTGATAGCTAACGTGTCGTATGTGTGTCATGTATGCGTCCA
TGTCGCCGCCAGAGGAGCTGCTGAGCCGCCGCGCGCCCGCTTTCCAAGATGGCTACCCCTTCGATGATGC
CGCAGTGGTCTTACATGCACATCTCGGGCCAGGACGCCTCGGAGTACCTGAGCCCCGGGCTGGTGCAGTT
TGCCCGCGCCACCGAGACGTACTTCAGCCTGAATAACAAGTTTAGAAACCCCACGGTGGCGCCTACGCAC
GACGTGACCACAGACCGGTCCCAGCGTTTGACGCTGCGGTTCATCCCTGTGGACCGTGAGGATACTGCGT
ACTCGTACAAGGCGCGGTTCACCCTAGCTGTGGGTGATAACCGTGTGCTGGACATGGCTTCCACGTACTT
TGACATCCGCGGCGTGCTGGACAGGGGCCCTACTTTTAAGCCCTACTCTGGCACTGCCTACAACGCCCTG
GCTCCCAAGGGTGCCCCAAATCCTTGCGAATGGGATGAAGCTGCTACTGCTCTTGAAATAAACCTAGAAG
AAGAGGACGATGACAACGAAGACGAAGTAGACGAGCAAGCTGAGCAGCAAAAAACTCACGTATTTGGGCA
GGCGCCTTATTCTGGTATAAATATTACAAAGGAGGGTATTCAAATAGGTGTCGAAGGTCAAACACCTAAA
TATGCCGATAAAACATTTCAACCTGAACCTCAAATAGGAGAATCTCAGTGGTACGAAACAGAAATTAATC
ATGCAGCTGGGAGAGTCCTAAAAAAGACTACCCCAATGAAACCATGTTACGGTTCATATGCAAAACCCAC
AAATGAAAATGGAGGGCAAGGCATTCTTGTAAAGCAACAAAATGGAAAGCTAGAAAGTCAAGTGGAAATG
CAATTTTTCTCAACTACTGAGGCAGCCGCAGGCAATGGTGATAACTTGACTCCTAAAGTGGTATTGTACA
GTGAAGATGTAGATATAGAAACCCCAGACACTCATATTTCTTACATGCCCACTATTAAGGAAGGTAACTC
ACGAGAACTAATGGGCCAACAATCTATGCCCAACAGGCCTAATTACATTGCTTTTAGGGACAATTTTATT
GGTCTAATGTATTACAACAGCACGGGTAATATGGGTGTTCTGGCGGGCCAAGCATCGCAGTTGAATGCTG
TTGTAGATTTGCAAGACAGAAACACAGAGCTTTCATACCAGCTTTTGCTTGATTCCATTGGTGATAGAAC
CAGGTACTTTTCTATGTGGAATCAGGCTGTTGACAGCTATGATCCAGATGTTAGAATTATTGAAAATCAT
GGAACTGAAGATGAACTTCCAAATTACTGCTTTCCACTGGGAGGTGTGATTAATACAGAGACTCTTACCA
AGGTAAAACCTAAAACAGGTCAGGAAAATGGATGGGAAAAAGATGCTACAGAATTTTCAGATAAAAATGA
AATAAGAGTTGGAAATAATTTTGCCATGGAAATCAATCTAAATGCCAACCTGTGGAGAAATTTCCTGTAC
TCCAACATAGCGCTGTATTTGCCCGACAAGCTAAAGTACAGTCCTTCCAACGTAAAAATTTCTGATAACC
CAAACACCTACGACTACATGAACAAGCGAGTGGTGGCTCCCGGGCTAGTGGACTGCTACATTAACCTTGG
AGCACGCTGGTCCCTTGACTATATGGACAACGTCAACCCATTTAACCACCACCGCAATGCTGGCCTGCGC
TACCGCTCAATGTTGCTGGGCAATGGTCGCTATGTGCCCTTCCACATCCAGGTGCCTCAGAAGTTCTTTG
CCATTAAAAACCTCCTTCTCCTGCCGGGCTCATACACCTACGAGTGGAACTTCAGGAAGGATGTTAACAT
GGTTCTGCAGAGCTCCCTAGGAAATGACCTAAGGGTTGACGGAGCCAGCATTAAGTTTGATAGCATTTGC
CTTTACGCCACCTTCTTCCCCATGGCCCACAACACCGCCTCCACGCTTGAGGCCATGCTTAGAAACGACA
CCAACGACCAGTCCTTTAACGACTATCTC
[453 nt withheld, positions 19358-19810]
CAGCCCATGAGCCGTCAGGTGGTGGATGATACTAAATACAAGGACTACCAACAGGTGGGCATCCTACACC
AACACAACAACTCTGGATTTGTTGGCTACCTTGCCCCCACCATGCGCGAAGGACAGGCCTACCCTGCTAA
CTTCCCCTATCCGCTTATAGGCAAGACCGCAGTTGACAGCATTACCCAGAAAAAGTTTCTTTGCGATCGC
ACCCTTTGGCGCATCCCATTCTCCAGTAACTTTATGTCCATGGGCGCACTCACAGACCTGGGCCAAAACC
TTCTCTACGCCAACTCCGCCCACGCGCTAGACATGACTTTTGAGGTGGATCCCATGGACGAGCCCACCCT
TCTTTATGTTTTGTTTGAAGTCTTTGACGTGGTCCGTGTGCACCAGCCGCACCGCGGCGTCATCGAAACC
GTGTACCTGCGCACGCCCTTCTCGGCCGGCAACGCCACAACATAAAGAAGCAAGCAACATCAACAACAGC
TGCCGCCATGGGCTCCAGTGAGCAGGAACTGAAAGCCATTGTCAAAGATCTTGGTTGTGGGCCATATTTT
TTGGGCACCTATGACAAGCGCTTTCCAGGCTTTGTTTCTCCACACAAGCTCGCCTGCGCCATAGTCAATA
CGGCCGGTCGCGAGACTGGGGGCGTACACTGGATGGCCTTTGCCTGGAACCCGCACTCAAAAACATGCTA
CCTCTTTGAGCCCTTTGGCTTTTCTGACCAGCGACTCAAGCAGGTTTACCAGTTTGAGTACGAGTCACTC
CTGCGCCGTAGCGCCATTGCTTCTTCCCCCGACCGCTGTATAACGCTGGAAAAGTCCACCCAAAGCGTAC
AGGGGCCCAACTCGGCCGCCTGTGGACTATTCTGCTGCATGTTTCTCCACGCCTTTGCCAACTGGCCCCA
AACTCCCATGGATCACAACCCCACCATGAACCTTATTACCGGGGTACCCAACTCCATGCTCAACAGTCCC
CAGGTACAGCCCACCCTGCGTCGCAACCAGGAACAGCTCTACAGCTTCCTGGAGCGCCACTCGCCCTACT
TCCGCAGCCACAGTGCGCAGATTAGGAGCGCCACTTCTTTTTGTCACTTGAAAAACATGTAAAAATAATG
TACTAGAGACACTTTCAATAAAGGCAAATGCTTTTATTTGTACACTCTCGGGTGATTATTTACCCCCACC
CTTGCCGTCTGCGCCGTTTAAAAATCAAAGGGGTTCTGCCGCGCATCGCTATGCGCCACTGGCAGGGACA
CGTTGCGATACTGGTGTTTAGTGCTCCACTTAAACTCAGGCACAACCATCCGCGGCAGCTCGGTGAAGTT
TTCACTCCACAGGCTGCGCACCATCACCAACGCGTTTAGCAGGTCGGGCGCCGATATCTTGAAGTCGCAG
TTGGGGCCTCCGCCCTGCGCGCGCGAGTTGCGATACACAGGGTTGCAGCACTGGAACACTATCAGCGCCG
GGTGGTGCACGCTGGCCAGCACGCTCTTGTCGGAGATCAGATCCGCGTCCAGGTCCTCCGCGTTGCTCAG
GGCGAACGGAGTCAACTTTGGTAGCTGCCTTCCCAAAAAGGGCGCGTGCCCAGGCTTTGAGTTGCACTCG
CACCGTAGTGGCATCAAAAGGTGACCGTGCCCGGTCTGGGCGTTAGGATACAGCGCCTGCATAAAAGCCT
TGATCTGCTTAAAAGCCACCTGAGCCTTTGCGCCTTCAGAGAAGAACATGCCGCAAGACTTGCCGGAAAA
CTGATTGGCCGGACAGGCCGCGTCGTGCACGCAGCACCTTGCGTCGGTGTTGGAGATCTGCACCACATTT
CGGCCCCACCGGTTCTTCACGATCTTGGCCTTGCTAGACTGCTCCTTCAGCGCGCGCTGCCCGTTTTCGC
TCGTCACATCCATTTCAATCACGTGCTCCTTATTTATCATAATGCTTCCGTGTAGACACTTAAGCTCGCC
TTCGATCTCAGCGCAGCGGTGCAGCCACAACGCGCAGCCCGTGGGCTCGTGATGCTTGTAGGTCACCTCT
GCAAACGACTGCAGGTACGCCTGCAGGAATCGCCCCATCATCGTCACAAAGGTCTTGTTGCTGGTGAAGG
TCAGCTGCAACCCGCGGTGCTCCTCGTTCAGCCAGGTCTTGCATACGGCCGCCAGAGCTTCCACTTGGTC
AGGCAGTAGTTTGAAGTTCGCCTTTAGATCGTTATCCACGTGGTACTTGTCCATCAGCGCGCGCGCAGCC
TCCATGCCCTTCTCCCACGCAGACACGATCGGCACACTCAGCGGGTTCATCACCGTAATTTCACTTTCCG
CTTCGCTGGGCTCTTCCTCTTCCTCTTGCGTCCGCATACCACGCGCCACTGGGTCGTCTTCATTCAGCCG
CCGCACTGTGCGCTTACCTCCTTTGCCATGCTTGATTAGCACCGGTGGGTTGCTGAAACCCACCATTTGT
AGCGCCACATCTTCTCTTTCTTCCTCGCTGTCCACGATTACCTCTGGTGATGGCGGGCGCTCGGGCTTGG
GAGAAGGGCGCTTCTTTTTCTTCTTGGGCGCAATGGCCAAATCCGCCGCCGAGGTCGATGGCCGCGGGCT
GGGTGTGCGCGGCACCAGCGCGTCTTGTGATGAGTCTTCCTCGTCCTCGGACTCGATACGCCGCCTCATC
CGCTTTTTTGGGGGCGCCCGGGGAGGCGGCGGCGACGGGGACGGGGACGACACGTCCTCCATGGTTGGGG
GACGTCGCGCCGCACCGCGTCCGCGCTCGGGGGTGGTTTCGCGCTGCTCCTCTTCCCGACTGGCCATTTC
CTTCTCCTATAGGCAGAAAAAGATCATGGAGTCAGTCGAGAAGAAGGACAGCCTAACCGCCCCCTCTGAG
TTCGCCACCACCGCCTCCACCGATGCCGCCAACGCGCCTACCACCTTCCCCGTCGAGGCACCCCCGCTTG
AGGAGGAGGAAGTGATTATCGAGCAGGACCCAGGTTTTGTAAGCGAAGACGACGAGGACCGCTCAGTACC
AACAGAGGATAAAAAGCAAGACCAGGACAACGCAGAGGCAAACGAGGAACAAGTCGGGCGGGGGGACGAA
AGGCATGGCGACTACCTAGATGTGGGAGACGACGTGCTGTTGAAGCATCTGCAGCGCCAGTGCGCCATTA
TCTGCGACGCGTTGCAAGAGCGCAGCGATGTGCCCCTCGCCATAGCGGATGTCAGCCTTGCCTACGAACG
CCACCTATTCTCACCGCGCGTACCCCCCAAACGCCAAGAAAACGGCACATGCGAGCCCAACCCGCGCCTC
AACTTCTACCCCGTATTTGCCGTGCCAGAGGTGCTTGCCACCTATCACATCTTTTTCCAAAACTGCAAGA
TACCCCTATCCTGCCGTGCCAACCGCAGCCGAGCGGACAAGCAGCTGGCCTTGCGGCAGGGCGCTGTCAT
ACCTGATATCGCCTCGCTCAACGAAGTGCCAAAAATCTTTGAGGGTCTTGGACGCGACGAGAAGCGCGCG
GCAAACGCTCTGCAACAGGAAAACAGCGAAAATGAAAGTCACTCTGGAGTGTTGGTGGAACTCGAGGGTG
ACAACGCGCGCCTAGCCGTACTAAAACGCAGCATCGAGGTCACCCACTTTGCCTACCCGGCACTTAACCT
ACCCCCCAAGGTCATGAGCACAGTCATGAGTGAGCTGATCGTGCGCCGTGCGCAGCCCCTGGAGAGGGAT
GCAAATTTGCAAGAACAAACAGAGGAGGGCCTACCCGCAGTTGGCGACGAGCAGCTAGCGCGCTGGCTTC
AAACGCGCGAGCCTGCCGACTTGGAGGAGCGACGCAAACTAATGATGGCCGCAGTGCTCGTTACCGTGGA
GCTTGAGTGCATGCAGCGGTTCTTTGCTGACCCGGAGATGCAGCGCAAGCTAGAGGAAACATTGCACTAC
ACCTTTCGACAGGGCTACGTACGCCAGGCCTGCAAGATCTCCAACGTGGAGCTCTGCAACCTGGTCTCCT
ACCTTGGAATTTTGCACGAAAACCGCCTTGGGCAAAACGTGCTTCATTCCACGCTCAAGGGCGAGGCGCG
CCGCGACTACGTCCGCGACTGCGTTTACTTATTTCTATGCTACACCTGGCAGACGGCCATGGGCGTTTGG
CAGCAGTGCTTGGAGGAGTGCAACCTCAAGGAGCTGCAGAAACTGCTAAAGCAAAACTTGAAGGACCTAT
GGACGGCCTTCAACGAGCGCTCCGTGGCCGCGCACCTGGCGGACATCATTTTCCCCGAACGCCTGCTTAA
AACCCTGCAACAGGGTCTGCCAGACTTCACCAGTCAAAGCATGTTGCAGAACTTTAGGAACTTTATCCTA
GAGCGCTCAGGAATCTTGCCCGCCACCTGCTGTGCACTTCCTAGCGACTTTGTGCCCATTAAGTACCGCG
AATGCCCTCCGCCGCTTTGGGGCCACTGCTACCTTCTGCAGCTAGCCAACTACCTTGCCTACCACTCTGA
CATAATGGAAGACGTGAGCGGTGACGGTCTACTGGAGTGTCACTGTCGCTGCAACCTATGCACCCCGCAC
CGCTCCCTGGTTTGCAATTCGCAGCTGCTTAACGAAAGTCAAATTATCGGTACCTTTGAGCTGCAGGGTC
CCTCGCCTGACGAAAAGTCCGCGGCTCCGGGGTTGAAACTCACTCCGGGGCTGTGGACGTCGGCTTACCT
TCGCAAATTTGTACCTGAGGACTACCACGCCCACGAGATTAGGTTCTACGAAGACCAATCCCGCCCGCCT
AATGCGGAGCTTACCGCCTGCGTCATTACCCAGGGCCACATTCTTGGCCAATTGCAAGCCATCAACAAAG
CCCGCCAAGAGTTTCTGCTACGAAAGGGACGGGGGGTTTACTTGGACCCCCAGTCCGGCGAGGAGCTCAA
CCCAATCCCCCCGCCGCCGCAGCCCTATCAGCAGCAGCCGCGGGCCCTTGCTTCCCAGGATGGCACCCAA
AAAGAAGCTGCAGCTGCCGCCGCCACCCACGGACGAGGAGGAATACTGGGACAGTCAGGCAGAGGAGGTT
TTGGACGAGGAGGAGGAGGACATGATGGAAGACTGGGAGAGCCTAGACGAGGAAGCTTCCGAGGTCGAAG
AGGTGTCAGACGAAACACCGTCACCCTCGGTCGCATTCCCCTCGCCGGCGCCCCAGAAATCGGCAACCGG
TTCCAGCATGGCTACAACCTCCGCTCCTCAGGCGCCGCCGGCACTGCCCGTTCGCCGACCCAACCGTAGA
TGGGACACCACTGGAACCAGGGCCGGTAAGTCCAAGCAGCCGCCGCCGTTAGCCCAAGAGCAACAACAGC
GCCAAGGCTACCGCTCATGGCGCGGGCACAAGAACGCCATAGTTGCTTGCTTGCAAGACTGTGGGGGCAA
CATCTCCTTCGCCCGCCGCTTTCTTCTCTACCATCACGGCGTGGCCTTCCCCCGTAACATCCTGCATTAC
TACCGTCATCTCTACAGCCCATACTGCACCGGCGGCAGCGGCAGCAACAGCAGCGGCCACACAGAAGCAA
AGGCGACCGGATAGCAAGACTCTGACAAAGCCCAAGAAATCCACAGCGGCGGCAGCAGCAGGAGGAGGAG
CGCTGCGTCTGGCGCCCAACGAACCCGTATCGACCCGCGAGCTTAGAAACAGGATTTTTCCCACTCTGTA
TGCTATATTTCAACAGAGCAGGGGCCAAGAACAAGAGCTGAAAATAAAAAACAGGTCTCTGCGATCCCTC
ACCCGCAGCTGCCTGTATCACAAAAGCGAAGATCAGCTTCGGCGCACGCTGGAAGACGCGGAGGCTCTCT
TCAGTAAATACTGCGCGCTGACTCTTAAGGACTAGTTTCGCGCCCTTTCTCAAATTTAAGCGCGAAAACT
ACGTCATCTCCAGCGGCCACACCCGGCGCCAGCACCTGTTGTCAGCGCCATTATGAGCAAGGAAATTCCC
ACGCCCTACATGTGGAGTTACCAGCCACAAATGGGACTTGCGGCTGGAGCTGCCCAAGACTACTCAACCC
GAATAAACTACATGAGCGCGGGACCCCACATGATATCCCGGGTCAACGGAATACGCGCCCACCGAAACCG
AATTCTCCTGGAACAGGCGGCTATTACCACCACACCTCGTAATAACCTTAATCCCCGTAGTTGGCCCGCT
GCCCTGGTGTACCAGGAAAGTCCCGCTCCCACCACTGTGGTACTTCCCAGAGACGCCCAGGCCGAAGTTC
AGATGACTAACTCAGGGGCGCAGCTTGCGGGCGGCTTTCGTCACAGGGTGCGGTCGCCCGGGCAGGGTAT
AACTCACCTGACAATCAGAGGGCGAGGTATTCAGCTCAACGACGAGTCGGTGAGCTCCTCGCTTGGTCTC
CGTCCGGACGGGACATTTCAGATCGGCGGCGCCGGCCGCTCTTCATTCACGCCTCGTCAGGCAATCCTAA
CTCTGCAGACCTCGTCCTCTGAGCCGCGCTCTGGAGGCATTGGAACTCTGCAATTTATTGAGGAGTTTGT
GCCATCGGTCTACTTTAACCCCTTCTCGGGACCTCCCGGCCACTATCCGGATCAATTTATTCCTAACTTT
GACGCGGTAAAGGACTCGGCGGACGGCTACGACTGAATGTTAAGTGGAGAGGCAGAGCAACTGCGCCTGA
AACACCTGGTCCACTGTCGCCGCCACAAGTGCTTTGCCCGCGACTCCGGTGAGTTTTGCTACTTTGAATT
GCCCGAGGATCATATCGAGGGCCCGGCGCACGGCGTCCGGCTTACCGCCCAGGGAGAGCTTGCCCGTAGC
CTGATTCGGGAGTTTACCCAGCGCCCCCTGCTAGTTGAGCGGGACAGGGGACCCTGTGTTCTCACTGTGA
TTTGCAACTGTCCTAACCCTGGATTACATCAAGATCCTCTAGTTAATGTCAGGTCGCCTAAGTCGATTAA
CTAGAGTACCCGGGGATCTTATTCCCTTTAACTAATAAAAAAAAATAATAAAGCATCACTTACTTAAAAT
CAGTTAGCAAATTTCTGTCCAGTTTATTCAGCAGCACCTCCTTGCCCTCCTCCCAGCTCTGGTATTGCAG
CTTCCTCCTGGCTGCAAACTTTCTCCACAATCTAAATGGAATGTCAGTTTCCTCCTGTTCCTGTCCATCC
GCACCCACTATCTTCATGTTGTTGCAGATGAAGCGCGCAAGACCGTCTGAAGATACCTTCAACCCCGTGT
ATCCATATGACACGGAAACCGGTCCTCCAACTGTGCCTTTTCTTACTCCTCCCTTTGTATCCCCCAATGG
GTTTCAAGAGAGTCCCCCTGGGGTACTCTCTTTGCGCCTATCCGAACCTCTAGTTACCTCCAATGGCATG
CTTGCGCTCAAAATGGGCAACGGCCTCTCTCTGGACGAGGCCGGCAACCTTACCTCCCAAAATGTAACCA
CTGTGAGCCCACCTCTCAAAAAAACCAAGTCAAACATAAACCTGGAAATATCTGCACCCCTCACAGTTAC
CTCAGAAGCCCTAACTGTGGCTGCCGCCGCACCTCTAATGGTCGCGGGCAACACACTCACCATGCAATCA
CAGGCCCCGCTAACCGTGCACGACTCCAAACTTAGCATTGCCACCCAAGGACCCCTCACAGTGTCAGAAG
GAAAGCTAGCCCTGCAAACATCAGGCCCCCTCACCACCACCGATAGCAGTACCCTTACTATCACTGCCTC
ACCCCCTCTAACTACTGCCACTGGTAGCTTGGGCATTGACTTGAAAGAGCCCATTTATACACAAAATGGA
AAACTAGGACTAAAGTACGGGGCTCCTTTGCATGTAACAGACGACCTAAACACTTTGACCGTAGCAACTG
GTCCAGGTGTGACTATTAATAATACTTCCTTGCAAACTAAAGTTACTGGAGCCTTGGGTTTTGATTCACA
AGGCAATATGCAACTTAATGTAGCAGGAGGACTAAGGATTGATTCTCAAAACAGACGCCTTATACTTGAT
GTTAGTTATCCGTTTGATGCTCAAAACCAACTAAATCTAAGACTAGGACAGGGCCCTCTTTTTATAAACT
CAGCCCACAACTTGGATATTAACTACAACAAAGGCCTTTACTTGTTTACAGCTTCAAACAATTCCAAAAA
GCTTGAGGTTAACCTAAGCACTGCCAAGGGGTTGATGTTTGACGCTACAGCCATAGCCATTAATGCAGGA
GATGGGCTTGAATTTGGTTCACCTAATGCACCAAACACAAATCCCCTCAAAACAAAAATTGGCCATGGCC
TAGAATTTGATTCAAACAAGGCTATGGTTCCTAAACTAGGAACTGGCCTTAGTTTTGACAGCACAGGTGC
CATTACAGTAGGAAACAAAAATAATGATAAGCTAACTTTGTGGACCACACCAGCTCCATCTCCTAACTGT
AGACTAAATGCAGAGAAAGATGCTAAACTCACTTTGGTCTTAACAAAATGTGGCAGTCAAATACTTGCTA
CAGTTTCAGTTTTGGCTGTTAAAGGCAGTTTGGCTCCAATATCTGGAACAGTTCAAAGTGCTCATCTTAT
TATAAGATTTGACGAAAATGGAGTGCTACTAAACAATTCCTTCCTGGACCCAGAATATTGGAACTTTAGA
AATGGAGATCTTACTGAAGGCACAGCCTATACAAACGCTGTTGGATTTATGCCTAACCTATCAGCTTATC
CAAAATCTCACGGTAAAACTGCCAAAAGTAACATTGTCAGTCAAGTTTACTTAAACGGAGACAAAACTAA
ACCTGTAACACTAACCATTACACTAAACGGTACACAGGAAACAGGAGACACAACTCCAAGTGCATACTCT
ATGTCATTTTCATGGGACTGGTCTGGCCACAACTACATTAATGAAATATTTGCCACATCCTCTTACACTT
TTTCATACATTGCCCAAGAATAAAGAATCGTTTGTGTTATGTTTCAACGTGTTTATTTTTCAATTGCAGA
AAATTTCAAGTCATTTTTCATTCAGTAGTATAGCCCCACCACCACATAGCTTATACAGATCACCGTACCT
TAATCAAACTCACAGAACCCTAGTATTCAACCTGCCACCTCCCTCCCAACACACAGAGTACACAGTCCTT
TCTCCCCGGCTGGCCTTAAAAAGCATCATATCATGGGTAACAGACATATTCTTAGGTGTTATATTCCACA
CGGTTTCCTGTCGAGCCAAACGCTCATCAGTGATATTAATAAACTCCCCGGGCAGCTCACTTAAGTTCAT
GTCGCTGTCCAGCTGCTGAGCCACAGGCTGCTGTCCAACTTGCGGTTGCTTAACGGGCGGCGAAGGAGAA
GTCCACGCCTACATGGGGGTAGAGTCATAATCGTGCATCAGGATAGGGCGGTGGTGCTGCAGCAGCGCGC
GAATAAACTGCTGCCGCCGCCGCTCCGTCCTGCAGGAATACAACATGGCAGTGGTCTCCTCAGCGATGAT
TCGCACCGCCCGCAGCATAAGGCGCCTTGTCCTCCGGGCACAGCAGCGCACCCTGATCTCACTTAAATCA
GCACAGTAACTGCAGCACAGCACCACAATATTGTTCAAAATCCCACAGTGCAAGGCGCTGTATCCAAAGC
TCATGGCGGGGACCACAGAACCCACGTGGCCATCATACCACAAGCGCAGGTAGATTAAGTGGCGACCCCT
CATAAACACGCTGGACATAAACATTACCTCTTTTGGCATGTTGTAATTCACCACCTCCCGGTACCATATA
AACCTCTGATTAAACATGGCGCCATCCACCACCATCCTAAACCAGCTGGCCAAAACCTGCCCGCCGGCTA
TACACTGCAGGGAACCGGGACTGGAACAATGACAGTGGAGAGCCCAGGACTCGTAACCATGGATCATCAT
GCTCGTCATGATATCAATGTTGGCACAACACAGGCACACGTGCATACACTTCCTCAGGATTACAAGCTCC
TCCCGCGTTAGAACCATATCCCAGGGAACAACCCATTCCTGAATCAGCGTAAATCCCACACTGCAGGGAA
GACCTCGCACGTAACTCACGTTGTGCATTGTCAAAGTGTTACATTCGGGCAGCAGCGGATGATCCTCCAG
TATGGTAGCGCGGGTTTCTGTCTCAAAAGGAGGTAGACGATCCCTACTGTACGGAGTGCGCCGAGACAAC
CGAGATCGTGTTGGTCGTAGTGTCATGCCAAATGGAACGCCGGACGTAGTCATATTTCCTGAAGCAAAAC
CAGGTGCGGGCGTGACAAACAGATCTGCGTCTCCGGTCTCGCCGCTTAGATCGCTCTGTGTAGTAGTTGT
AGTATATCCACTCTCTCAAAGCATCCAGGCGCCCCCTGGCTTCGGGTTCTATGTAAACTCCTTCATGCGC
CGCTGCCCTGATAACATCCACCACCGCAGAATAAGCCACACCCAGCCAACCTACACATTCGTTCTGCGAG
TCACACACGGGAGGAGCGGGAAGAGCTGGAAGAACCATGTTTTTTTTTTTATTCCAAAAGATTATCCAAA
ACCTCAAAATGAAGATCTATTAAGTGAACGCGCTCCCCTCCGGTGGCGTGGTCAAACTCTACAGCCAAAG
AACAGATAATGGCATTTGTAAGATGTTGCACAATGGCTTCCAAAAGGCAAACGGCCCTCACGTCCAAGTG
GACGTAAAGGCTAAACCCTTCAGGGTGAATCTCCTCTATAAACATTCCAGCACCTTCAACCATGCCCAAA
TAATTCTCATCTCGCCACCTTCTCAATATATCTCTAAGCAAATCCCGAATATTAAGTCCGGCCATTGTAA
AAATCTGCTCCAGAGCGCCCTCCACCTTCAGCCTCAAGCAGCGAATCATGATTGCAAAAATTCAGGTTCC
TCACAGACCTGTATAAGATTCAAAAGCGGAACATTAACAAAAATACCGCGATCCCGTAGGTCCCTTCGCA
GGGCCAGCTGAACATAATCGTGCAGGTCTGCACGGACCAGCGCGGCCACTTCCCCGCCAGGAACCATGAC
AAAAGAACCCACACTGATTATGACACGCATACTCGGAGCTATGCTAACCAGCGTAGCCCCGATGTAAGCT
TGTTGCATGGGCGGCGATATAAAATGCAAGGTGCTGCTCAAAAAATCAGGCAAAGCCTCGCGCAAAAAAG
AAAGCACATCGTAGTCATGCTCATGCAGATAAAGGCAGGTAAGCTCCGGAACCACCACAGAAAAAGACAC
CATTTTTCTCTCAAACATGTCTGCGGGTTTCTGCATAAACACAAAATAAAATAACAAAAAAACATTTAAA
CATTAGAAGCCTGTCTTACAACAGGAAAAACAACCCTTATAAGCATAAGACGGACTACGGCCATGCCGGC
GTGACCGTAAAAAAACTGGTCACCGTGATTAAAAAGCACCACCGACAGCTCCTCGGTCATGTCCGGAGTC
ATAATGTAAGACTCGGTAAACACATCAGGTTGATTCACATCGGTCAGTGCTAAAAAGCGACCGAAATAGC
CCGGGGGAATACATACCCGCAGGCGTAGAGACAACATTACAGCCCCCATAGGAGGTATAACAAAATTAAT
AGGAGAGAAAAACACATAAACACCTGAAAAACCCTCCTGCCTAGGCAAAATAGCACCCTCCCGCTCCAGA
ACAACATACAGCGCTTCCACAGCGGCAGCCATAACAGTCAGCCTTACCAGTAAAAAAGAAAACCTATTAA
AAAAACACCACTCGACACGGCACCAGCTCAATCAGTCACAGTGTAAAAAAGGGCCAAGTGCAGAGCGAGT
ATATATAGGACTAAAAAATGACGTAACGGTTAAAGTCCACAAAAAACACCCAGAAAACCGCACGCGAACC
TACGCCCAGAAACGAAAGCCAAAAAACCCACAACTTCCTCAAATCGTCACTTCCGTTTTCCCACGTTACG
TCACTTCCCATTTTAAGAAAACTACAATTCCCAACACATACAAGTTACTCCGCCCTAAAACCTACGTCAC
CCGCCCCGTTCCCACGCCCCGCGCCACGTCACAAACTCCACCCCCTCATTATCATATTGGCTTCAATCCA
AAATAAGGTATATTATTGATGATGTTAATTAACATGCATGGATCCTACGTCTCGACCGATGCCCTTGAGA
GCCTTCAACCCAGTCAGCTCCTTCCGGTGGGCGCGGGGCATGACTATCGTCGCCGCACTTATGACTGTCT
TCTTTATCATGCAACTCGTAGGACAGGTGCCGGCAGCGCTCTGGGTCATTTTCGGCGAGGACCGCTTTCG
CTGGAGCGCGACGATGATCGGCCTGTCGCTTGCGGTATTCGGAATCTTGCACGCCCTCGCTCAAGCCTTC
GTCACTGGTCCCGCCACCAAACGTTTCGGCGAGAAGCAGGCCATTATCGCCGGCATGGCGGCCGACGCGC
TGGGCTACGTCTTGCTGGCGTTCGCGACGCGAGGCTGGATGGCCTTCCCCATTATGATTCTTCTCGCTTC
CGGCGGCATCGGGATGCCCGCGTTGCAGGCCATGCTGTCCAGGCAGGTAGATGACGACCATCAGGGACAG
CTTCAAGGATCGCTCGCGGCTCTTACCAGCCTAACTTCGATCATTGGACCGCTGATCGTCACGGCGATTT
ATGCCGCCTCGGCGAGCACATGGAACGGGTTGGCATGGATTGTAGGCGCCGCCCTATACCTTGTCTGCCT
CCCCGCGTTGCGTCGCGGTGCATGGAGCCGGGCCACCTCGACCTGAATGGAAGCCGGCGGCACCTCGCTA
ACGGATTCACCACTCCAAGAATTGGAGCCAATCAATTCTTGCGGAGAACTGTGAATGCGCAAACCAACCC
TTGGCAGAACATATCCATCGCGTCCGCCATCTCCAGCAGCCGCACGCGGCGCATCTCGGGCAGCGTTGGG
TCCTGGCCACGGGTGCGCATGATCGTGCTCCTGTCGTTGAGGACCCGGCTAGGCTGGCGGGGTTGCCTTA
CTGGTTAGCAGAATGAATCACCGATACGCGAGCGAACGTGAAGCGACTGCTGCTGCAAAACGTCTGCGAC
CTGAGCAACAACATGAATGGTCTTCGGTTTCCGTGTTTCGTAAAGTCTGGAAACGCGGAAGTCAGCGCCC
TGCACCATTATGTTCCGGATCTGCATCGCAGGATGCTGCTGGCTACCCTGTGGAACACCTACATCTGTAT
TAACGAAGCGCTGGCATTGACCCTGAGTGATTTTTCTCTGGTCCCGCCGCATCCATACCGCCAGTTGTTT
ACCCTCACAACGTTCCAGTAACCGGGCATGTTCATCATCAGTAACCCGTATCGTGAGCATCCTCTCTCGT
TTCATCGGTATCATTACCCCCATGAACAGAAATCCCCCTTACACGGAGGCATCAGTGACCAAACAGGAAA
AAACCGCCCTTAACATGGCCCGCTTTATCAGAAGCCAGACATTAACGCTTCTGGAGAAACTCAACGAGCT
GGACGCGGATGAACAGGCAGACATCTGTGAATCGCTTCACGACCACGCTGATGAGCTTTACCGCAGCTGC
CTCGCGCGTTTCGGTGATGACGGTGAAAACCTCTGACACATGCAGCTCCCGGAGACGGTCACAGCTTGTC
TGTAAGCGGATGCCGGGAGCAGACAAGCCCGTCAGGGCGCGTCAGCGGGTGTTGGCGGGTGTCGGGGCGC
AGCCATGACCCAGTCACGTAGCGATAGCGGAGTGTATACTGGCTTAACTATGCGGCATCAGAGCAGATTG
TACTGAGAGTGCACCATATGCGGTGTGAAATACCGCACAGATGCGTAAGGAGAAAATACCGCATCAGGCG
CTCTTCCGCTTCCTCGCTCACTGACTCGCTGCGCTCGGTCGTTCGGCTGCGGCGAGCGGTATCAGCTCAC
TCAAAGGCGGTAATACGGTTATCCACAGAATCAGGGGATAACGCAGGAAAGAACATGTGAGCAAAAGGCC
AGCAAAAGGCCAGGAACCGTAAAAAGGCCGCGTTGCTGGCGTTTTTCCATAGGCTCCGCCCCCCTGACGA
GCATCACAAAAATCGACGCTCAAGTCAGAGGTGGCGAAACCCGACAGGACTATAAAGATACCAGGCGTTT
CCCCCTGGAAGCTCCCTCGTGCGCTCTCCTGTTCCGACCCTGCCGCTTACCGGATACCTGTCCGCCTTTC
TCCCTTCGGGAAGCGTGGCGCTTTCTCATAGCTCACGCTGTAGGTATCTCAGTTCGGTGTAGGTCGTTCG
CTCCAAGCTGGGCTGTGTGCACGAACCCCCCGTTCAGCCCGACCGCTGCGCCTTATCCGGTAACTATCGT
CTTGAGTCCAACCCGGTAAGACACGACTTATCGCCACTGGCAGCAGCCACTGGTAACAGGATTAGCAGAG
CGAGGTATGTAGGCGGTGCTACAGAGTTCTTGAAGTGGTGGCCTAACTACGGCTACACTAGAAGGACAGT
ATTTGGTATCTGCGCTCTGCTGAAGCCAGTTACCTTCGGAAAAAGAGTTGGTAGCTCTTGATCCGGCAAA
CAAACCACCGCTGGTAGCGGTGGTTTTTTTGTTTGCAAGCAGCAGATTACGCGCAGAAAAAAAGGATCTC
AAGAAGATCCTTTGATCTTTTCTACGGGGTCTGACGCTCAGTGGAACGAAAACTCACGTTAAGGGATTTT
GGTCATGAGATTATCAAAAAGGATCTTCACCTAGATCCTTTTAAATTAAAAATGAAGTTTTAAATCAATC
TAAAGTATATATGAGTAAACTTGGTCTGACAGTTACCAATGCTTAATCAGTGAGGCACCTATCTCAGCGA
TCTGTCTATTTCGTTCATCCATAGTTGCCTGACTCCCCGTCGTGTAGATAACTACGATACGGGAGGGCTT
ACCATCTGGCCCCAGTGCTGCAATGATACCGCGAGACCCACGCTCACCGGCTCCAGATTTATCAGCAATA
AACCAGCCAGCCGGAAGGGCCGAGCGCAGAAGTGGTCCTGCAACTTTATCCGCCTCCATCCAGTCTATTA
ATTGTTGCCGGGAAGCTAGAGTAAGTAGTTCGCCAGTTAATAGTTTGCGCAACGTTGTTGCCATTGCTGC
AGCCATGAGATTATCAAAAAGGATCTTCACCTAGATCCTTTTCACGTAGAAAGCCAGTCCGCAGAAACGG
TGCTGACCCCGGATGAATGTCAGCTACTGGGCTATCTGGACAAGGGAAAACGCAAGCGCAAAGAGAAAGC
AGGTAGCTTGCAGTGGGCTTACATGGCGATAGCTAGACTGGGCGGTTTTATGGACAGCAAGCGAACCGGA
ATTGCCAGCTGGGGCGCCCTCTGGTAAGGTTGGGAAGCCCTGCAAAGTAAACTGGATGGCTTTCTTGCCG
CCAAGGATCTGATGGCGCAGGGGATCAAGCTCTGATCAAGAGACAGGATGAGGATCGTTTCGCATGATTG
AACAAGATGGATTGCACGCAGGTTCTCCGGCCGCTTGGGTGGAGAGGCTATTCGGCTATGACTGGGCACA
ACAGACAATCGGCTGCTCTGATGCCGCCGTGTTCCGGCTGTCAGCGCAGGGGCGCCCGGTTCTTTTTGTC
AAGACCGACCTGTCCGGTGCCCTGAATGAACTGCAAGACGAGGCAGCGCGGCTATCGTGGCTGGCCACGA
CGGGCGTTCCTTGCGCAGCTGTGCTCGACGTTGTCACTGAAGCGGGAAGGGACTGGCTGCTATTGGGCGA
AGTGCCGGGGCAGGATCTCCTGTCATCTCACCTTGCTCCTGCCGAGAAAGTATCCATCATGGCTGATGCA
ATGCGGCGGCTGCATACGCTTGATCCGGCTACCTGCCCATTCGACCACCAAGCGAAACATCGCATCGAGC
GAGCACGTACTCGGATGGAAGCCGGTCTTGTCGATCAGGATGATCTGGACGAAGAGCATCAGGGGCTCGC
GCCAGCCGAACTGTTCGCCAGGCTCAAGGCGAGCATGCCCGACGGCGAGGATCTCGTCGTGACCCATGGC
GATGCCTGCTTGCCGAATATCATGGTGGAAAATGGCCGCTTTTCTGGATTCATCGACTGTGGCCGGCTGG
GTGTGGCGGACCGCTATCAGGACATAGCGTTGGCTACCCGTGATATTGCTGAAGAGCTTGGCGGCGAATG
GGCTGACCGCTTCCTCGTGCTTTACGGTATCGCCGCTCCCGATTCGCAGCGCATCGCCTTCTATCGCCTT
CTTGACGAGTTCTTCTGAATTTTGTTAAAATTTTTGTTAAATCAGCTCATTTTTTAACCAATAGGCCGAA
ATCGGCAAAATCCCTTATAAATCAAAAGAATAGACCGAGATAGGGT
[37 nt withheld, positions 36097-36133]
AAAGAACGTGGACTCCAACGTCAAAGG
[49 nt withheld, positions 36161-36209]
T
[91 nt withheld, positions 36211-36301]
G
[124 nt withheld, positions 36303-36426]
CCATTCGCCATTCAGGATCGAATTAATTCTTAATTAACATCATCAATAATATACCTTATTTTGGATTGAA
GCCAATATGATAATGAGGGGGTGGAGTTTGTGACGTGGCGCGGGGCGTGGGAACGGGGCGGGTGACGTAG
TAGTGTGGCGGAAGTGTGATGTTGCAAGTGTGGCGGAACACATGTAAGCGACGGATGTGGCAAAAGTGAC
GTTTTTGGTGTGCGCCGGTGTACACAGGAAGTGACAATTTTCGCGCGGTTTTAGGCGGATGTTGTAGTAA
ATTTGGGCGTAACCGAGTAAGATTTGGCCATTTTCGCGGGAAAACTGAATAAGAGGAAGTGAAATCTGAA
TAATTTTGTGTTACTCATAGCGCGTAATATTTGTCTAGGGCCGCGGGGACTTTGACCGTTTACGTGGAGA
CTCGCCCAGGTGTTTTTCTCAGGTGTTTTCCGCGTTCCGGGTCAAAGTTGGCGTTTTATTATTATAGTCA
GTCGAGTCTAGCAAGCTAGCTTGATCGCGTTAAGATACATTGATGAGTTTGGACAAACCACAACTAGAAT
GCAGTGAAAAAAATGCTTTATTTGTGAAATTTGTGATGCTATTGCTTTATTTGTAACCATTATAAGCTGC
AATAAACAAGTTAACAACAACAATTGCATTCATTTTATGTTTCAGGTTCAGGGGGAGGTGTGGGAGGTTT
TTTAAAGCAAGTAAAACCTCTACAAATGTGGTATGGCTGATTATGATCAGTTATCTAGATCCGGTGGATC
TGAGTCCGGACTTGTACAGCTCGTCCATGCCGAGAGTGATCCCGGCGGCGGTCACGAACTCCAGCAGGAC
CATGTGATCGCGCTTCTCGTTGGGGTCTTTGCTCAGGGCGGACTGGGTGCTCAGGTAGTGGTTGTCGGGC
AGCAGCACGGGGCCGTCGCCGATGGGGGTGTTCTGCTGGTAGTGGTCGGCGAGCTGCACGCTGCCGTCCT
CGATGTTGTGGCGGATCTTGAAGTTCACCTTGATGCCGTTCTTCTGCTTGTCGGCCATGATATAGACGTT
GTGGCTGTTGTAGTTGTACTCCAGCTTGTGCCCCAGGATGTTGCCGTCCTCCTTGAAGTCGATGCCCTTC
AGCTCGATGCGGTTCACCAGGGTGTCGCCCTCGAACTTCACCTCGGCGCGGGTCTTGTAGTTGCCGTCGT
CCTTGAAGAAGATGGTGCGCTCCTGGACGTAGCCTTCGGGCATGGCGGACTTGAAGAAGTCGTGCTGCTT
CATGTGGTCGGGGTAGCGGCTGAAGCACTGCACGCCGTAGGTCAGGGTGGTCACGAGGGTGGGCCAGGGC
ACGGGCAGCTTGCCGGTGGTGCAGATGAACTTCAGGGTCAGCTTGCCGTAGGTGGCATCGCCCTCGCCCT
CGCCGGACACGCTGAACTTGTGGCCGTTTACGTCGCCGTCCAGCTCGACCAGGATGGGCACCACCCCGGT
GAACAGCTCCTCGCCCTTGCTCACCATGGTGGCGACCGGTAGCGCTAGCGGATCTGACGGTTCACTAAAC
CAGCTCTGCTTATATAGACCTCCCACCGTACACGCCTACCGCCCATTTGCGTCAATGGGGCGGAGTTGTT
ACGACATTTTGGAAAGTCCCGTTGATTTTGGTGCCAAAACAAACTCCCATTGACGTCAATGGGGTGGAGA
CTTGGAAATCCCCGTGAGTCAAACCGCTATCCACGCCCATTGATGTACTGCCAAAACCGCATCACCATGG
TAATAGCGATGACTAATACGTAGATGTACTGCCAAGTAGGAAAGTCCCATAAGGTCATGTACTGGGCATA
ATGCCAGGCGGGCCATTTACCGTCATTGACGTCAATAGGGGGCGTACTTGGCATATGATACACTTGATGT
ACTGCCAAGTGGGCAGTTTACCGTAAATACTCCACCCATTGACGTCAATGGAAAGTCCCTATTGGCGTTA
CTATGGGAACATACGTCATTATTGACGTCAATGGGCGGGGGTCGTTGGGCGGTCAGCCAGGCGGGCCATT
TACCGTAAGTTATGTAACGCGGAACTCCATATATGGGCTATGAACTAATGACCCCGTAATTGATTACTAT
TAATCACTAGCAGATCGTCGATAAACCTCCGCGTTAAGATACATTGATGAGTTTGGACAAACCACAACTA
GAATGCAGTGAAAAAAATGCTTTATTTGTGAAATTTGTGATGCTATTGCTTTATTTGTAACCATTATAAG
CTGCAATAAACAAGTTAACA
